# Supplementary material for: GenoFig: a user-friendly application for the visualization and comparison of genomic regions
Source: Bioinformatics. 2024 Jun 13;40(6):btae372. doi: 10.1093/bioinformatics/btae372 (PMC11199195; doi:10.1093/bioinformatics/btae372)
Supplement: btae372_Supplementary_Data [file btae372_supplementary_data.zip › Suppl Material/Figure1B/Msciuri_CCR_GDQ20D70P.gb]

LOCUS       JALGPH010000002        50300 bp    DNA     linear   BCT 03-APR-2022
DEFINITION  Mammaliicoccus sciuri strain GDQ20D70P_4 2, whole genome shotgun
            sequence.
ACCESSION   JALGPH010000002 REGION: 300075..350374
VERSION     JALGPH010000002.1
DBLINK      BioProject: PRJNA820630
            BioSample: SAMN27022988
KEYWORDS    WGS.
SOURCE      Mammaliicoccus sciuri
  ORGANISM  Mammaliicoccus sciuri
            Bacteria; Firmicutes; Bacilli; Bacillales; Staphylococcaceae;
            Mammaliicoccus.
REFERENCE   1  (bases 1 to 50300)
  AUTHORS   Egyir,B., Owusu-Nyantakyi,C., Amuasi,G.R., Amoa,F.A. and Dsani,E.
  TITLE     Genomic Analysis and Antimicrobial Resistance in Staphylococci
            Isolated from Livestock and Farm Attendants in Northern Ghana
  JOURNAL   Unpublished
REFERENCE   2  (bases 1 to 50300)
  AUTHORS   Egyir,B., Owusu-Nyantakyi,C., Amuasi,G.R., Amoa,F.A. and Dsani,E.
  TITLE     Direct Submission
  JOURNAL   Submitted (28-MAR-2022) Bacteriology, Noguchi Memorial Institute
            fir Medical Research, S Legon drive, Accra 00233, Ghana
COMMENT     The annotation was added by the NCBI Prokaryotic Genome Annotation
            Pipeline (PGAP). Information about PGAP can be found here:
            https://www.ncbi.nlm.nih.gov/genome/annotation_prok/
            
            ##Genome-Assembly-Data-START##
            Assembly Method        :: Unicycler v. 0.4
            Genome Representation  :: Full
            Expected Final Version :: Yes
            Genome Coverage        :: 46x
            Sequencing Technology  :: Illumina MiSeq
            ##Genome-Assembly-Data-END##
            
            ##Genome-Annotation-Data-START##
            Annotation Provider               :: NCBI
            Annotation Date                   :: 03/29/2022 09:12:52
            Annotation Pipeline               :: NCBI Prokaryotic Genome
                                                 Annotation Pipeline (PGAP)
            Annotation Method                 :: Best-placed reference protein
                                                 set; GeneMarkS-2+
            Annotation Software revision      :: 6.1
            Features Annotated                :: Gene; CDS; rRNA; tRNA; ncRNA;
                                                 repeat_region
            Genes (total)                     :: 2,700
            CDSs (total)                      :: 2,641
            Genes (coding)                    :: 2,621
            CDSs (with protein)               :: 2,621
            Genes (RNA)                       :: 59
            rRNAs                             :: 1, 1, 1 (5S, 16S, 23S)
            complete rRNAs                    :: 1, 1, 1 (5S, 16S, 23S)
            tRNAs                             :: 52
            ncRNAs                            :: 4
            Pseudo Genes (total)              :: 20
            CDSs (without protein)            :: 20
            Pseudo Genes (ambiguous residues) :: 0 of 20
            Pseudo Genes (frameshifted)       :: 5 of 20
            Pseudo Genes (incomplete)         :: 12 of 20
            Pseudo Genes (internal stop)      :: 5 of 20
            Pseudo Genes (multiple problems)  :: 2 of 20
            ##Genome-Annotation-Data-END##
FEATURES             Location/Qualifiers
     source          1..50300
                     /organism="Mammaliicoccus sciuri"
                     /mol_type="genomic DNA"
                     /strain="GDQ20D70P_4"
                     /isolation_source="nasal swab"
                     /host="Capra aegagrus hircus"
                     /db_xref="taxon:1296"
                     /country="Ghana: Northern region"
                     /collection_date="2018"
     gene            94..405
                     /locus_tag="MTW94_07750"
     CDS             94..405
                     /locus_tag="MTW94_07750"
                     /inference="COORDINATES: ab initio
                     prediction:GeneMarkS-2+"
                     /note="Derived by automated computational analysis using
                     gene prediction method: GeneMarkS-2+."
                     /codon_start=1
                     /transl_table=11
                     /product="hypothetical protein"
                     /protein_id="MCJ0965356.1"
                     /translation="MGKVEKLEEFVEVVKKESSVDFKNFYSSEKQLKSLLGFNNNLRP
                     QFLKDLNDENISFIYSVVSSDSSENEKVDTMNHNIKYELENMSANDIINHYEAFKRNN
                     K"
     gene            complement(785..1108)
                     /locus_tag="MTW94_07755"
                     /pseudo
     CDS             complement(785..1108)
                     /locus_tag="MTW94_07755"
                     /inference="COORDINATES: similar to AA
                     sequence:RefSeq:WP_000465468.1"
                     /note="incomplete; partial in the middle of a contig;
                     missing N-terminus; Derived by automated computational
                     analysis using gene prediction method: Protein Homology."
                     /pseudo
                     /codon_start=1
                     /transl_table=11
                     /product="rhodanese-like domain-containing protein"
     gene            complement(1198..1899)
                     /locus_tag="MTW94_07760"
     CDS             complement(1198..1899)
                     /locus_tag="MTW94_07760"
                     /inference="COORDINATES: ab initio
                     prediction:GeneMarkS-2+"
                     /note="Derived by automated computational analysis using
                     gene prediction method: GeneMarkS-2+."
                     /codon_start=1
                     /transl_table=11
                     /product="HAD family hydrolase"
                     /protein_id="MCJ0965357.1"
                     /translation="MDLELKDKLKKEICILYKLYRLSIDELLHYKALNYSEVDLSIEQ
                     IKDAMLEEINPKYFLLVGDKFDRLYSLSNRYFINLESKNLGNDFIDKVKRYQISPLEN
                     IHIYIDKYFRKVSMDPYIHKFLKNEPIIIKNMYIKKKNNNYILEFESNGLDALSKQIT
                     GNKGEKNNNVIDSLLFSEIELQNIVNKNVSKGITINKVIKDLNLSLKHVKVEVPYIYF
                     GQDMSQTSFQMVKKE"
     gene            complement(2111..2842)
                     /locus_tag="MTW94_07765"
     CDS             complement(2111..2842)
                     /locus_tag="MTW94_07765"
                     /inference="COORDINATES: protein motif:HMM:NF037887.2"
                     /note="Derived by automated computational analysis using
                     gene prediction method: Protein Homology."
                     /codon_start=1
                     /transl_table=11
                     /product="Cthe_2314 family HEPN domain-containing protein"
                     /protein_id="MCJ0965358.1"
                     /translation="MTIIIQPLQHIESANMNDLHDQLPFNYSIIENLSFGFEKTDSFF
                     DLTKTHEIEYWQNMLLNRMNVLIRNYTYTMFYYNQGIPDENWYRSPGSKGQSVEFFPD
                     FKEEDFTKQFNFNYFSEYFFLQGFSIFELIGHIIVNIYDIQLKRKEISFHKAINKLKE
                     KDLVKFYELDKIRNSNEFDDAAKHRHNITHNQHPQFISSGINKCENGIVTAGVGNYTT
                     SQKVKRIMDGMLKCLEQSIEVLNGN"
     gene            complement(3079..3297)
                     /locus_tag="MTW94_07770"
     CDS             complement(3079..3297)
                     /locus_tag="MTW94_07770"
                     /inference="COORDINATES: ab initio
                     prediction:GeneMarkS-2+"
                     /note="Derived by automated computational analysis using
                     gene prediction method: GeneMarkS-2+."
                     /codon_start=1
                     /transl_table=11
                     /product="hypothetical protein"
                     /protein_id="MCJ0965359.1"
                     /translation="MIKPKEIVQFFKSWLLALIFVIFILIQVAGFTGYSEDFFGLFHI
                     GIGQLGLLLRYSLAFLLFGLITFTIIKN"
     gene            3512..3826
                     /locus_tag="MTW94_07775"
     CDS             3512..3826
                     /locus_tag="MTW94_07775"
                     /inference="COORDINATES: similar to AA
                     sequence:RefSeq:WP_142257676.1"
                     /note="Derived by automated computational analysis using
                     gene prediction method: Protein Homology.
                     GO_function: GO:0003700 - DNA-binding transcription factor
                     activity [Evidence IEA];
                     GO_process: GO:0006355 - regulation of transcription,
                     DNA-templated [Evidence IEA]"
                     /codon_start=1
                     /transl_table=11
                     /product="metalloregulator ArsR/SmtB family transcription
                     factor"
                     /protein_id="MCJ0965360.1"
                     /translation="MSYQELATILKVLSDPSRLEIIDLLSCGELCACDLLEHFQFSQP
                     TLSHHMKSLVDKQLVLSRKEGNKHMYRLNHEILEDVNLNLNLINTSNERCVCKSMKQG
                     EC"
     gene            3826..5115
                     /gene="arsB"
                     /locus_tag="MTW94_07780"
     CDS             3826..5115
                     /gene="arsB"
                     /locus_tag="MTW94_07780"
                     /inference="COORDINATES: similar to AA
                     sequence:RefSeq:WP_011274434.1"
                     /note="Derived by automated computational analysis using
                     gene prediction method: Protein Homology.
                     GO_component: GO:0016021 - integral component of membrane
                     [Evidence IEA]"
                     /codon_start=1
                     /transl_table=11
                     /product="arsenite efflux transporter membrane subunit
                     ArsB"
                     /protein_id="MCJ0965361.1"
                     /translation="MTILAIVIFLLTLTFVIWQPKGLNIGITALIGAVVAIITGVVSF
                     SDVLEVTGIVWNATLTFVAVILISLILDEIGFFEWSAIHMVKASNGNGLKMFIFIMLL
                     GSVVAAFFANDGAALILTPIVLAMVRNLGFNKKMIFPFIIASGFIADTTSLPLIVSNL
                     VNIVSADYFDIGFVEYFSKMIIPNIFSLIASILVLWLYFRKSIPGKFDAVNIREPKEA
                     IKDKKLFNISWIVLTVLLVGYLISEFINIPVSIIAGIIALIFVLLARKSKAVHTKQVI
                     KGAPWNIVLFSIGMYLVVFGLKNVGITTLLGDVLTNISSYGLFSSIMGMGFIAAFLSS
                     IMNNMPTVLIDAIAIGQSQTTGILKEGMIYANVIGSDLGPKITPIGSLATLLWLHVLT
                     QKGVKISWGTYFKTGIIITIPVLFITLLGLYLTLIIF"
     gene            5133..5525
                     /gene="arsC"
                     /locus_tag="MTW94_07785"
     CDS             5133..5525
                     /gene="arsC"
                     /locus_tag="MTW94_07785"
                     /EC_number="1.20.4.4"
                     /inference="COORDINATES: similar to AA
                     sequence:RefSeq:WP_002509695.1"
                     /note="Derived by automated computational analysis using
                     gene prediction method: Protein Homology.
                     GO_function: GO:0030612 - arsenate reductase (thioredoxin)
                     activity [Evidence IEA]"
                     /codon_start=1
                     /transl_table=11
                     /product="arsenate reductase (thioredoxin)"
                     /protein_id="MCJ0965362.1"
                     /translation="MDKKTIYFICTGNSCRSQMAEGWGKEVLGKDWNVYSAGIETHGV
                     NPKAIEAMKEVDIDISNHTSDLIDSDILEQSDLVVTLCSDADDNCPILPPNVKKEHWG
                     FDDPAGKEWPEFQRVRDEIGKRIKEFDS"
     gene            5562..6725
                     /gene="chrA"
                     /locus_tag="MTW94_07790"
     CDS             5562..6725
                     /gene="chrA"
                     /locus_tag="MTW94_07790"
                     /inference="COORDINATES: similar to AA
                     sequence:RefSeq:WP_019468542.1"
                     /note="Derived by automated computational analysis using
                     gene prediction method: Protein Homology.
                     GO_function: GO:0015109 - chromate transmembrane
                     transporter activity [Evidence IEA];
                     GO_process: GO:0015703 - chromate transport [Evidence
                     IEA]"
                     /codon_start=1
                     /transl_table=11
                     /product="chromate efflux transporter"
                     /protein_id="MCJ0965363.1"
                     /translation="MYKYINIFLVALKLGLLSFGGPTAHLGYFYDEYVKKRKWLDEKE
                     YSDLVALCQFLPGPASSQVGIGIGTIRGGILGGIISFIGFTLPSVIILMVFSALIINN
                     DSSLTWMQGLKLVAVAIVAQAVIGMGKKLTNTKSTITLALFVLILSLTIDNLYIQVIA
                     LSITGIYGLIFLKETSTDKNYLRVKTFKLPKMLGFISISLFFLLLTVLPIVSSMTNNL
                     WLRMFDSFYRSGSLVFGGGHVVLPLLENEFVPQGLISPDSFITGYAAAQAVPGPLFTF
                     ASYIGMSIEGIGGGILATIAIFLPAFLLLFGVLPFWDDIKSNTYAEGFLKGISAGVVG
                     ILIAAFYNPIWASTIKSELDFVLASSLFVFLVYYKLPSWSIVLIGIIIGIMFY"
     gene            complement(7083..8417)
                     /gene="cstB"
                     /locus_tag="MTW94_07795"
     CDS             complement(7083..8417)
                     /gene="cstB"
                     /locus_tag="MTW94_07795"
                     /inference="COORDINATES: similar to AA
                     sequence:RefSeq:YP_498642.1"
                     /note="Derived by automated computational analysis using
                     gene prediction method: Protein Homology."
                     /codon_start=1
                     /transl_table=11
                     /product="persulfide dioxygenase-sulfurtransferase CstB"
                     /protein_id="MCJ0965364.1"
                     /translation="MFFKQFYDNHLSQASYLVGCQRTGEAIVIDPVRDLTKYMEVADS
                     EGLKITQAAETHIHADFASGIRDVQERLNANIYVSGEGDDQLSYKNMPEHTNFVKNQD
                     IIQVGNIKLEVLHTPGHTPESISFLLTDEGGGSSVPMGLFSGDFIFVGDIGRPDLLEK
                     SVQMEGTTEIGAKQMYQSIEGVKNLPDYIQIWPGHGAGSPCGKALGAIPMSTLGYEKI
                     NNWAFNVTDESKFVETLTSNQPAPPHHFAQMKKINQFGMNMYQPYDVFPSLDNARIAF
                     DLRSKEAFHGGHTEGTINIPYNKNFINQIGWYLDYENSIDLIGDKSTVEQATHTLQLI
                     GFDNVAGYRLPKSEILTQSIHSVDMTGKEEYILDVRNEEEWNNGHLDQAVNIPHGKLL
                     NENIPFNKEDKIYVHCESGVRSSIAVGILENKGYENVVNIREGYQDFPESLK"
     gene            complement(8446..9513)
                     /gene="cstA"
                     /locus_tag="MTW94_07800"
     CDS             complement(8446..9513)
                     /gene="cstA"
                     /locus_tag="MTW94_07800"
                     /inference="COORDINATES: similar to AA
                     sequence:RefSeq:WP_001837745.1"
                     /note="Derived by automated computational analysis using
                     gene prediction method: Protein Homology."
                     /codon_start=1
                     /transl_table=11
                     /product="persulfide response sulfurtransferase CstA"
                     /protein_id="MCJ0965365.1"
                     /translation="MKQYNEKHINNFSKQELEKLGAQGQLIDVRTEEEYELAHINGAT
                     LHPVDKIESFNKDKNKTYYIHCKSGIRSTKASDYLAERGYDIVNLDGGYKAYEAKNED
                     NNTLEENTNVEIKAERKQFNYSGLQCPGPIVNISKEVKNIEVGEQIEVIVTDPGFFSD
                     IKSWVKQTGHTLVKLDESNNGINAIIQKEKPKDLEVNHTAKGTTIVLFSGELDKAVAA
                     MIIANGAKAAGRDVTIFFTFWGLNALKKNQSVHVKKQGIAKMFDLMLPKTPVRMPLSK
                     MNMFGLGNIMMRYVMKKKNVDSLPSLIDQAIDQDIKLIACTMSMDVMGIQKEELRDEV
                     EYGGVGTYIGDTENANHNLFI"
     gene            9651..9911
                     /gene="cstR"
                     /locus_tag="MTW94_07805"
     CDS             9651..9911
                     /gene="cstR"
                     /locus_tag="MTW94_07805"
                     /inference="COORDINATES: similar to AA
                     sequence:RefSeq:YP_498640.1"
                     /note="Derived by automated computational analysis using
                     gene prediction method: Protein Homology."
                     /codon_start=1
                     /transl_table=11
                     /product="persulfide-sensing transcriptional repressor
                     CstR"
                     /protein_id="MCJ0965366.1"
                     /translation="MHYDKKMINRINRIQGQLNGVIKMMEEEKDCKDVITQISASKSS
                     IQRLMGIIVSENLIECVKAAEDNGENSEELINEAVNLLVKSK"
     gene            9911..10666
                     /locus_tag="MTW94_07810"
     CDS             9911..10666
                     /locus_tag="MTW94_07810"
                     /inference="COORDINATES: similar to AA
                     sequence:RefSeq:WP_019468538.1"
                     /note="Derived by automated computational analysis using
                     gene prediction method: Protein Homology."
                     /codon_start=1
                     /transl_table=11
                     /product="sulfite exporter TauE/SafE family protein"
                     /protein_id="MCJ0965367.1"
                     /translation="MDISTVIMMLLIGVFGGFISGLVGIGGAIIIYPAILLLPPLFGV
                     PPYSAYIASGLTSSQVFFSTLSGSLKARKKTEFSPPLVIYMSGGMITGSMLGAFLANL
                     FNAAFVNTIYIIIALLALILMFIKVESRSGEPAFNKPLLVIIGLFVGIISGIVGAGGA
                     FIIIPILLVLFKLPMNMVVANSIVIAFISSIGAFIIKLIQGFVPFEDALFLIIGSILF
                     APLGLKLSKKIPNFIQKWIISILIIVAIIQLIF"
     gene            complement(11222..11767)
                     /locus_tag="MTW94_07815"
     CDS             complement(11222..11767)
                     /locus_tag="MTW94_07815"
                     /inference="COORDINATES: similar to AA
                     sequence:RefSeq:WP_000592150.1"
                     /note="Derived by automated computational analysis using
                     gene prediction method: Protein Homology."
                     /codon_start=1
                     /transl_table=11
                     /product="YdhK family protein"
                     /protein_id="MCJ0965368.1"
                     /translation="MIKKLFFMILGSLLILSACSNNDEKDKDTNDQKSESHMKHNDES
                     KVPEDMKSTNEGEFKVGDKVTITAGHMPGMKGAEATVKGAYKTYAYVVSYKPTNGNEK
                     VNNHKWVVNEEIKDAPKDGFSKGDTVKLEASHMSGMKGATANIDNVKKTTVYLVDYKS
                     KDNGKIIKNHKWMTGNELKAR"
     gene            complement(11785..13848)
                     /locus_tag="MTW94_07820"
     CDS             complement(11785..13848)
                     /locus_tag="MTW94_07820"
                     /inference="COORDINATES: similar to AA
                     sequence:RefSeq:WP_002449344.1"
                     /note="Derived by automated computational analysis using
                     gene prediction method: Protein Homology."
                     /codon_start=1
                     /transl_table=11
                     /product="copper-translocating P-type ATPase"
                     /protein_id="MCJ0965369.1"
                     /translation="MKNNGEELKHQNHMNHSNQMHHDNHESHNHHSGHAHHHGNFKAK
                     FFVSLIFAIPIIFLSPMMGVKLPFQFTFPGSEWVVLILGTILFFYGGKPFLSGGKDEI
                     AAKKPGMMTLVALGISVAYIYSLYAFYMNNFSSATGHTMDFFWELATLILIMLLGHWI
                     EMNAVGNAGDALKKMAELLPNSAIKVMDNGQREEVKISDIMTDDVVEVKAGESIPTDG
                     IIVQGQTSIDESLVTGESKKVQKNQNDNVIGGSINGSGTIQVKVTAVGEDGYLSQVMG
                     LVNQAQNDKSSAELLSDKVAGYLFYFAVSVGVISFIVWMLIQKDVDFALERLVTVLVI
                     ACPHALGLAIPLVTARSTSIAAHNGLIIKNRESVEMAQDIDYVMMDKTGTLTEGNFSV
                     NHYESFKEGLSNDTIISLFASLESQSNHPLAISIVDFAKSKNVSSANPQNVNNIPGVG
                     LEGIIDNKTYKITNVSYLDKHELNYDNDLFIKLAQQGNSISYLIEDQQVIGMIAQGDQ
                     IKESSKQMVADLLSRNITPVMLTGDNNEVAHAVAKELGISDVHAQLMPEDKESIIKDY
                     QSDGNKVMMVGDGINDAPSLIRADIGIAIGAGTDVAVDSGDIILVKSNPSDIIHFLTL
                     SNNTMRKMVQNLWWGAGYNIVAVPLAAGILAFIGLILSPAIGAILMSLSTVIVAINAF
                     TLKLK"
     gene            14694..14951
                     /locus_tag="MTW94_07825"
     CDS             14694..14951
                     /locus_tag="MTW94_07825"
                     /inference="COORDINATES: protein motif:HMM:NF013677.2"
                     /note="Derived by automated computational analysis using
                     gene prediction method: Protein Homology."
                     /codon_start=1
                     /transl_table=11
                     /product="transposase"
                     /protein_id="MCJ0965370.1"
                     /translation="MEKKRKTFSPEFKLQMVQLFKNGKSRKFIIHESTLTPSALTKWI
                     KDYDKIGPFKPQDNLSEHEKVEQLRMETDILKQAALIMRRK"
     gene            15152..15373
                     /locus_tag="MTW94_07830"
     CDS             15152..15373
                     /locus_tag="MTW94_07830"
                     /inference="COORDINATES: protein motif:HMM:NF024673.2"
                     /note="Derived by automated computational analysis using
                     gene prediction method: Protein Homology."
                     /codon_start=1
                     /transl_table=11
                     /product="hypothetical protein"
                     /protein_id="MCJ0965371.1"
                     /translation="MLKTKALVVSRRKIIKIMKVNGLISLYNKVRYKHKKQNYNEQLV
                     DNRLNRKFNRKHATEVILSDLTYVKVANK"
     gene            complement(15984..16202)
                     /locus_tag="MTW94_07835"
     CDS             complement(15984..16202)
                     /locus_tag="MTW94_07835"
                     /inference="COORDINATES: ab initio
                     prediction:GeneMarkS-2+"
                     /note="Derived by automated computational analysis using
                     gene prediction method: GeneMarkS-2+."
                     /codon_start=1
                     /transl_table=11
                     /product="helix-turn-helix transcriptional regulator"
                     /protein_id="MCJ0965372.1"
                     /translation="MRNFKSALRDELKKQKISVVELSRMTNIPENKISEFVRNISYRI
                     TISESLIIARALEKDIYEMCGLEYLNLK"
     gene            complement(16231..17229)
                     /locus_tag="MTW94_07840"
     CDS             complement(16231..17229)
                     /locus_tag="MTW94_07840"
                     /inference="COORDINATES: protein motif:HMM:NF025756.2"
                     /note="Derived by automated computational analysis using
                     gene prediction method: Protein Homology."
                     /codon_start=1
                     /transl_table=11
                     /product="YheC/YheD family protein"
                     /protein_id="MCJ0965373.1"
                     /translation="MRIGMLRNPKKPGLMSRTVAYVCNHYGLEFFYFNPIDVDVNSKL
                     IKARFLKDGEWIKKTINYPDIIDNDPMLSKKYPDLIKSLKKNSILTTHLIGSKKESFN
                     LMHKSKQFEDILIPYKLVGSFDDIEESLTKYHKVLMKPSVSNKGQDIYVLEKNNENYQ
                     VYTDFSKKNHNKIELELFYNNHLCEKLYICQPFIESQTNFGSPFDIRIHIRKNSEGNW
                     KVVKMYPRIGFGKNITSTMTQGGGTIDLNSFLEHQFDKDSKIIKDKLLHLSNNLPVKF
                     QNLYSKPLDALGIDLGITPNGDIWLFEINIYPAQKYFQTEDAEARVEYYKFLGKNM"
     gene            complement(17244..18857)
                     /locus_tag="MTW94_07845"
     CDS             complement(17244..18857)
                     /locus_tag="MTW94_07845"
                     /inference="COORDINATES: similar to AA
                     sequence:RefSeq:WP_002478442.1"
                     /note="Derived by automated computational analysis using
                     gene prediction method: Protein Homology."
                     /codon_start=1
                     /transl_table=11
                     /product="poly(glycerol-phosphate)
                     alpha-glucosyltransferase"
                     /protein_id="MCJ0965374.1"
                     /translation="MNLSRDIEKILEIQKLYPIHDITFVSIGNKNQKAVVKVLKSHNN
                     FKRSILKLIQEFRKKSGKKAEWIKIDFVTEVIEIEFNSLKDNLINTRRNYIDYGVSLD
                     NTWNYAFLSEEINANAFVRPSKDKKTFILSEDNINNYIKKYRGIKEKYNHDQYEGQQV
                     LMFYTKGYLIEDTGVFVLDERGYTKGLRGVNDLNSEIDNLIKNSTYFLKNQINEDGKY
                     HYGYFPHFDKNIAFYNNLRHSSSTYALIEGLVYLEEDITVGEKAIEYLINNYLYEMDD
                     IGHIFDDTKNINEIKLGQNAAFILAVCEYLRHNKNNKNYLDIAQKVARGMETMIKENS
                     KTIHVLNYPDLTVKEYYRIIYYDGEAALALLRLYQIDKDEKWLNIVKKLFEKFIKNDY
                     WKYHDHWLGYCTNELVQIDPQEKYYKFGIQNVSSYLDYIYHRETTFPTFLEMLMSTYH
                     LVEKAKITGYELLVKEYLDEEKFIETIHARANYQRTGYFYPEIAMYFKNPSKILNSFF
                     IKHHGYRVRIDDIEHYLSGYIQYNKVFNI"
     gene            complement(18951..19226)
                     /locus_tag="MTW94_07850"
     CDS             complement(18951..19226)
                     /locus_tag="MTW94_07850"
                     /inference="COORDINATES: protein motif:HMM:NF012948.2"
                     /note="Derived by automated computational analysis using
                     gene prediction method: Protein Homology.
                     GO_component: GO:0009986 - cell surface [Evidence IEA]"
                     /codon_start=1
                     /transl_table=11
                     /product="LPXTG cell wall anchor domain-containing
                     protein"
                     /protein_id="MCJ0965375.1"
                     /translation="MNQSDASYIINNESINSGNDGVDLTNANNQDNINNNENPSKQTS
                     DVNKSDKDKLPDTGEVKNSSATLLATLLAGLGSIFLFSRRKKSNNKE"
     gene            complement(19251..20081)
                     /locus_tag="MTW94_07855"
                     /pseudo
     CDS             complement(19251..20081)
                     /locus_tag="MTW94_07855"
                     /inference="COORDINATES: similar to AA
                     sequence:RefSeq:WP_014589093.1"
                     /note="incomplete; partial in the middle of a contig;
                     missing C-terminus; Derived by automated computational
                     analysis using gene prediction method: Protein Homology."
                     /pseudo
                     /codon_start=1
                     /transl_table=11
                     /product="hypothetical protein"
     gene            complement(20439..20498)
                     /locus_tag="MTW94_07860"
                     /pseudo
     CDS             complement(20439..20498)
                     /locus_tag="MTW94_07860"
                     /inference="COORDINATES: protein motif:HMM:TIGR01168.1"
                     /note="incomplete; partial in the middle of a contig;
                     missing C-terminus; Derived by automated computational
                     analysis using gene prediction method: Protein Homology.
                     GO_component: GO:0016020 - membrane [Evidence IEA]"
                     /pseudo
                     /codon_start=1
                     /transl_table=11
                     /product="YSIRK-type signal peptide-containing protein"
     gene            complement(21342..21857)
                     /locus_tag="MTW94_07865"
     CDS             complement(21342..21857)
                     /locus_tag="MTW94_07865"
                     /inference="COORDINATES: ab initio
                     prediction:GeneMarkS-2+"
                     /note="Derived by automated computational analysis using
                     gene prediction method: GeneMarkS-2+."
                     /codon_start=1
                     /transl_table=11
                     /product="hypothetical protein"
                     /protein_id="MCJ0965376.1"
                     /translation="MEWYNNLSNDYKESVKNSILGLYNYLTVDEYKQLFLGILRYIVI
                     INIGVYGELVINCYRKLRDKYKDIKKIIIQPLQAEDEKIKSGTFVSYLFNSHKLARVD
                     EKNNFNTIPIVIKNQLSYKDNNKETLIVLVGDFIGSGNSAEHFNNNKIDYPVYFILNF
                     RLSLLSINCSL"
     gene            22148..22813
                     /locus_tag="MTW94_07870"
     CDS             22148..22813
                     /locus_tag="MTW94_07870"
                     /inference="COORDINATES: similar to AA
                     sequence:RefSeq:WP_017175650.1"
                     /note="Derived by automated computational analysis using
                     gene prediction method: Protein Homology."
                     /codon_start=1
                     /transl_table=11
                     /product="Cthe_2314 family HEPN domain-containing protein"
                     /protein_id="MCJ0965377.1"
                     /translation="MKPFIIDENHFEFEYNKLLNEINIFDFSKAKTLVTGFDQIGSNV
                     PSVIYSIYDACEYFSNSFVCLKYAHQNILYTNSHNKNYYWVFYYHNITLHFLHTIHDL
                     MYSLIRELTHSYEVRLEIGFKKNLISNLKSSNNEIHKKLGNILNKNSPIRTLKYRDEY
                     THNITPYRVNSHPQKDKNGISLFKGYQTMITNIDEAIQDIQSDLEKLQKKAYKIKVTL
                     DIL"
     gene            complement(23187..24428)
                     /locus_tag="MTW94_07875"
     CDS             complement(23187..24428)
                     /locus_tag="MTW94_07875"
                     /inference="COORDINATES: ab initio
                     prediction:GeneMarkS-2+"
                     /note="Derived by automated computational analysis using
                     gene prediction method: GeneMarkS-2+."
                     /codon_start=1
                     /transl_table=11
                     /product="hypothetical protein"
                     /protein_id="MCJ0965378.1"
                     /translation="MEQIETLYDNINKKETQRYFKEVLISYQNGSYRSAVVMLYSVVI
                     SDILYKLKDMDSIFDDSNAKKILQWIKEEQDRNPNSSEWEKELIKKVKSQTKLIDALL
                     FENINHLRQQRHLSAHPIIDKNDLLISPSREDVIAHMRNMLEQLFVKPSMFTKDVEKH
                     FIIDLEEKQEFLIDDVQLKRYIKRNYLEYFDDYTYKKIFEILWKFTFELNDEKGKKNR
                     RINYRTLDILFDDRKELLIGELKNTYYQKHISFDNESTFQILIKFIAKNNIFNYFDEF
                     TKQSIEKCIQDNENLSFISYFLNGDVFKHLEEIKNKVRGGDCCYNEVNDEYTKILYEV
                     CKNEGIKEDFLNLTILVFSKSDSFDRANDKFNSYIKPFILDFDESQLKNILYWFNEVG
                     QINSRRRAESDLKMIVIELKK"
     gene            complement(24604..25290)
                     /locus_tag="MTW94_07880"
     CDS             complement(24604..25290)
                     /locus_tag="MTW94_07880"
                     /inference="COORDINATES: ab initio
                     prediction:GeneMarkS-2+"
                     /note="Derived by automated computational analysis using
                     gene prediction method: GeneMarkS-2+."
                     /codon_start=1
                     /transl_table=11
                     /product="hypothetical protein"
                     /protein_id="MCJ0965379.1"
                     /translation="MIKYRLGILPNPIDRLKRYIGDKNNWKLMNSDASGMSWYYLLNP
                     EFTIEMLDELEDENAKAPNFTYIHMNSRSSMLRINVKYHSTILYWNYARYVDETRGIV
                     IYPNNAALKVFEIGRDFTNLYDYYYRDSLDIKLSHFLMSQLNLDNEGWLWHKHLSYIP
                     VFNSEEEKQEIESLINQNPECAKKEAIRWKKSVSISVRAIEKEENNFIKQDLAINLMI
                     VDKIERLKKK"
     gene            complement(25371..25661)
                     /locus_tag="MTW94_07885"
     CDS             complement(25371..25661)
                     /locus_tag="MTW94_07885"
                     /inference="COORDINATES: protein motif:HMM:NF016232.2"
                     /note="Derived by automated computational analysis using
                     gene prediction method: Protein Homology."
                     /codon_start=1
                     /transl_table=11
                     /product="ATP-binding protein"
                     /protein_id="MCJ0965380.1"
                     /translation="MCLANNLENKEAYLIIGVADNGEIIGFSDYCFRRNQQQLNDLVH
                     NNKWEGYGAPDIKMKTIVINDTEVDVIIISKSDYVPFTLDEDIKEKGTVKYI"
     gene            25974..27401
                     /locus_tag="MTW94_07890"
     CDS             25974..27401
                     /locus_tag="MTW94_07890"
                     /inference="COORDINATES: similar to AA
                     sequence:RefSeq:WP_011302042.1"
                     /note="Derived by automated computational analysis using
                     gene prediction method: Protein Homology."
                     /codon_start=1
                     /transl_table=11
                     /product="DUF6038 family protein"
                     /protein_id="MCJ0965381.1"
                     /translation="MNFKNYKYFTGKDLMKECNLSEKMFKNSMDKLKRVYKLDINRYK
                     SNPSATNSGYSFNLFELELFKILLNTIEDFPVPTSSKKFDDIDLREEVLKKNNSQFIS
                     YITNISDSIDNIKNDALKAQIYASENYSFTLEWLSAQSKCNDALSSFFNYTNSLDLDK
                     SSKLYRKLAHRIDELLFETIMEDNMTFDNDFNFKQLYKVHQYNNKNNPENFIIYNQVE
                     PDDSKYLNVNYELARYISNEPSIDDYSERTDNKLLDFFIIDILNKLYLPSLNKRINHK
                     IVTYDIKNDDESKIREKLRKKEIVKYPFNVNGYFLRIENDLFSNYQRIINTINQYKNR
                     TFDLQNFESRIENIINSSDPLISNDKFLNIYKDFYLSLSKFSNLFYTNRQSYVDDGIS
                     PNQVESFLNDLYRIQLLLDKYSFNKDIEPLSKINFTELTNAFQLFKEIKSTQIKDETV
                     SEQVNDLSSWSIAKALSETLDNLKF"
     gene            27530..29320
                     /locus_tag="MTW94_07895"
     CDS             27530..29320
                     /locus_tag="MTW94_07895"
                     /inference="COORDINATES: similar to AA
                     sequence:RefSeq:WP_017723712.1"
                     /note="Derived by automated computational analysis using
                     gene prediction method: Protein Homology."
                     /codon_start=1
                     /transl_table=11
                     /product="DUF927 domain-containing protein"
                     /protein_id="MCJ0965382.1"
                     /translation="MTHNIFEQNPYFLNSNGFYEVIPPKSNNDVEKIIQLSSPIIIEN
                     KFLDPSTGVEKLIITDGKNIERIEASDILTSFKLPGLIKYGFNINERYIKSLSYALQS
                     MRQSLPLSKLYTGVGVLQSDDEGMVISLDKPYFSKEIEQSQANEIICETHYDLQPKGT
                     FKGWWEMYLKQVKGNLLLELAVVFAASSLVTAFLKTRHEVEFAGTIFSFMGNSSTGKS
                     TAAALAVSIAGNPTKGSNTLFRSWNGTRNALEGYLSNNYGLPIVLDELSAATFKDTTG
                     LLYSLAEGQGRQRSNIDGNVKALKNWGTSVISTAEHSVLNNSARNDGLNVRTIEISEA
                     FTTSADNADAIKKATSVNYGHVMPLVAEYLLNREGEVIKWFHAEHDWFKKQLKNETSH
                     TGIRMFKRYAAITTSARIFERVIATPIDLDAIRNYLLTYHSDSVSERSLADKALETIT
                     QFVAQNRGKFSDDNRLSTMVENYGLIELKDNCIQVKILKDVFKRMLEENQYQDVNNVI
                     DALRDKGHIQSDPNRKTTKRSIKDSNGKSKTIVFYHLKLDKELAPILGLNAHVEPFTP
                     PQFDGNTNPDLLNEFVKKAREIEANDDLEL"
     gene            29499..30848
                     /locus_tag="MTW94_07900"
     CDS             29499..30848
                     /locus_tag="MTW94_07900"
                     /inference="COORDINATES: similar to AA
                     sequence:RefSeq:WP_002506258.1"
                     /note="Derived by automated computational analysis using
                     gene prediction method: Protein Homology."
                     /codon_start=1
                     /transl_table=11
                     /product="recombinase family protein"
                     /protein_id="MCJ0965383.1"
                     /translation="MKQAIGYLRQSTTKQQSLTAQKQTIQTLAKKYNIQHITFYSDKQ
                     SGRTDNRTGYQQVIERIQQRQCDVLCCYRLNRLHRNLKNALKLMKLCQKYHVHILSIH
                     DGYFDMDKAFDRLKLNLFISLAELESDNIGEQVKNGLQEKAKQGKLITTHAPFGYTYR
                     NGTFTINQDEAPTVKAIFHYYLQGYGYKKIAQYLEADNKFINRKPYQVRNIILNPNYC
                     GRVINQYGQYDNMFPSIVSTSIYEQAQAIRSQKHINRTPSDNQLQKKIKCPYCGSTLT
                     NMTIRKKHHTLRYYVCPQNMNASRFVCAFKGINAQVLETSVLETCQDFFQNQQLYSKI
                     NQTIQQRLKRQRGIEAKHTLTQEQLIDRLAKGMIDAETFRNQSQSVLQKRKTISSISD
                     TKLQTSLQKVIQKSFTLNMLYPYIDEIHITNNRELSGIYLKNEPLNIVNQTIQSSTG"
     gene            30870..32498
                     /locus_tag="MTW94_07905"
     CDS             30870..32498
                     /locus_tag="MTW94_07905"
                     /inference="COORDINATES: similar to AA
                     sequence:RefSeq:WP_001186610.1"
                     /note="Derived by automated computational analysis using
                     gene prediction method: Protein Homology."
                     /codon_start=1
                     /transl_table=11
                     /product="recombinase family protein"
                     /protein_id="MCJ0965384.1"
                     /translation="MQQLKQKRVGIYVRVSTEMQSTEGYSIEGQINQIKEYCQFHHFE
                     VTDIYADRGISGKSMNRPELQRMLKDANEGHIDCVMVYKTNRLARNTSDLLKIVEDLH
                     KQNVEFFSLSERMEVTTSSGKLMLQILASFSEFERNNIVENVFMGQTRRAQEGYYQGN
                     LPLGYDKIPDSKHELMINQHEANIVKYIFESYAKGHGYRKMANELNHKGYVTKKGNPF
                     STSAIAYILTNPFYIGKIQFAKYKDWNEKRRKGLNDNPVVADGKHSPIISQELWDKVH
                     SRMKQVSQKPQVHGKGTNLLTGIIHCPQCGAPMAASNTTNTLKDGTKKRIRYYSCSNF
                     RNKGSKVCSANSVRADVIEKYVMDQILEIVKSDNVINQVLQRVNQENKVDIGALNHDI
                     AYKQQQYDDVSGKLHNLVKTIEDNPDLTSALKATIHKYETQLNDITNQINKLKQQQNQ
                     EKPSYDSKQIAALLQRIFQNIESMDKSQLKALYLTVIDRIDIRKDENHKKQFYVTLKL
                     NNEIIKQLFNNTSLDEVLLSTSSLFLPQTLYFQI"
     gene            32971..33321
                     /locus_tag="MTW94_07910"
     CDS             32971..33321
                     /locus_tag="MTW94_07910"
                     /inference="COORDINATES: similar to AA
                     sequence:RefSeq:WP_000171449.1"
                     /note="Derived by automated computational analysis using
                     gene prediction method: Protein Homology."
                     /codon_start=1
                     /transl_table=11
                     /product="SAUGI family uracil-DNA glycosylase inhibitor"
                     /protein_id="MCJ0965385.1"
                     /translation="MTLEQQLKHYITNLFSLPKDEKWECESIEEIADHILPDQYVRLG
                     PLSNKILQTYTYYSDTLHESNIYPFILYHQKQLIAIGYIDENHDMDFLYLHNTVMPLL
                     DQRHLLEKENYNNE"
     gene            33406..33717
                     /locus_tag="MTW94_07915"
     CDS             33406..33717
                     /locus_tag="MTW94_07915"
                     /inference="COORDINATES: similar to AA
                     sequence:RefSeq:WP_000833212.1"
                     /note="Derived by automated computational analysis using
                     gene prediction method: Protein Homology."
                     /codon_start=1
                     /transl_table=11
                     /product="DUF960 domain-containing protein"
                     /protein_id="MCJ0965386.1"
                     /translation="MERYITRGIANYLPAMLQQQLWKLVAQRENEQFKELEEIDYFHI
                     FQFNMHNSQLYIKHKQERPEYIKIHKANYQKAINISKVYVIREDDVDLSYYVMMLPEE
                     Y"
     gene            33735..34250
                     /locus_tag="MTW94_07920"
     CDS             33735..34250
                     /locus_tag="MTW94_07920"
                     /inference="COORDINATES: similar to AA
                     sequence:RefSeq:WP_019469188.1"
                     /note="Derived by automated computational analysis using
                     gene prediction method: Protein Homology."
                     /codon_start=1
                     /transl_table=11
                     /product="DUF1643 domain-containing protein"
                     /protein_id="MCJ0965387.1"
                     /translation="MQNIKSTLETEAIFSDDKQHRYLLKKIWDKTKQTVTVLTMYPHY
                     DGVKSIDLTTQIIINKVTEKEEFGAVNFVNLYSNIDTPINLRDLKKNSHDKHTDIHIM
                     KAVKEADSVLLAWGSYGKKPLVENRVNDVLDILKPHSKKINILTNPQTNEIMHPLNPY
                     ARKAWTIKTLI"
     gene            complement(34308..34466)
                     /locus_tag="MTW94_07925"
     CDS             complement(34308..34466)
                     /locus_tag="MTW94_07925"
                     /inference="COORDINATES: ab initio
                     prediction:GeneMarkS-2+"
                     /note="Derived by automated computational analysis using
                     gene prediction method: GeneMarkS-2+."
                     /codon_start=1
                     /transl_table=11
                     /product="hypothetical protein"
                     /protein_id="MCJ0965388.1"
                     /translation="MHWKENRIKSAKNGTNPMVIKELKGSYVVFGDVQFLPGYCNSIS
                     KLYLLKIQ"
     gene            34696..35478
                     /locus_tag="MTW94_07930"
     CDS             34696..35478
                     /locus_tag="MTW94_07930"
                     /inference="COORDINATES: similar to AA
                     sequence:RefSeq:WP_000483487.1"
                     /note="Derived by automated computational analysis using
                     gene prediction method: Protein Homology."
                     /codon_start=1
                     /transl_table=11
                     /product="hypothetical protein"
                     /protein_id="MCJ0965389.1"
                     /translation="MFNTTYKEIYSMLPNKPYPVHDIYEDCRTILAELQIEMFNRINK
                     QLYKTCHYNKPRKHHEMIKKLLIEFIIDNKDSKIVSAEPFELNLEAYYAIKQNCNISN
                     NNKSLDEYIITYFEYLLSNISNTLTNNNRANGNNPIINYIYVTQRKDGMVCVVGKSHF
                     KYEFKGNEYKLFKNQEGDLFKKMDEDKGTGKILSSLYIKDDELKKQYSTCREFLDDYL
                     YTAWIIPVLLDKHATSQLEEYLGRYLINQNVPILNLLSHTFK"
     gene            complement(35626..36144)
                     /locus_tag="MTW94_07935"
     CDS             complement(35626..36144)
                     /locus_tag="MTW94_07935"
                     /inference="COORDINATES: protein motif:HMM:NF021622.2"
                     /note="Derived by automated computational analysis using
                     gene prediction method: Protein Homology."
                     /codon_start=1
                     /transl_table=11
                     /product="McrC family protein"
                     /protein_id="MCJ0965390.1"
                     /translation="MLRNKSFQTYTGNTAALAFLFPMEKLYGEYIANKLKKTKSMFTL
                     VNTQHNKYSLFNMKNDKKVNVYKIKPDIVTTSNDNDEVIIIDTKWKILNRHGPSQADL
                     YQMYAYYTRYRQHGMNVKKVVLLYPYSDQYAPATFKSLNNILEVESVIEIVYINFTDD
                     DWVEKLCEQIIN"
     gene            complement(36286..39261)
                     /locus_tag="MTW94_07940"
     CDS             complement(36286..39261)
                     /locus_tag="MTW94_07940"
                     /inference="COORDINATES: similar to AA
                     sequence:RefSeq:WP_003213335.1"
                     /note="Derived by automated computational analysis using
                     gene prediction method: Protein Homology."
                     /codon_start=1
                     /transl_table=11
                     /product="DEAD/DEAH box helicase family protein"
                     /protein_id="MCJ0965391.1"
                     /translation="MKIQFDELNYQQDAINSVLRVFEGHEINQSLFTISDKRTQGSLF
                     GEHGVGNKVIKNYERMLKNVNQIQIDNGIPISDLIPSPFPQFNIEMETGTGKTFVYLK
                     SILELNKAYGFTKFVIVVPSVAIKEGVMKTIEMTKDYFKTQMNSVIYNSFMYNSSKLD
                     EVRNFAESNNIEIMVINIQAFSKGKNNNDNMNIIYRDDMDKLNGIRPIDLIAETNPIV
                     IIDEPQSVDNTENAKKAIEALNPSVSFRYSATHKNTEYPLLYRLGPVEAYQHELVKQI
                     EVAGIKNDVDGNEAYIKLLNVKSNKTTITASVEMYVSSKGNIDKKEIKLKQGDDLYLK
                     SKRISTYEKVGFVQEISAEPGNEYIEFSGEPSIIRLSQSNENDRQIKRGQIRKTIEEH
                     LDKELKLNSQGIKVLSLFFIDKVEKYRSYDENKNMVKEEYAQIFEAEYNKLIKKEKYK
                     SLIDRHIPAEEVHDGYFSVDGKGIPKNTKGDTAADESTYKIIMKDKEQLLTMYNAEKG
                     KTDKANKLRFIFSHSALKEGWDNPNVFQICTLIETKDTITKRQKIGRGLRIAVNQEGQ
                     RVPGFETNTLTVMANESYEDFANGLQREYEEEGMKFGIFEENSFSSIVIGTNDLGEKI
                     PLGTAKSKILIKFMKENKYIDSKGKGSLKLAEAIEKDELELPEDILNINEKMKDSITD
                     FVKNIFDTNKVDIKNKDERVSIKVRKELLSGPFLEIWDKIKYKTKYVISFDSDAFIHT
                     ASAKLREELSVKIAKLEYQKVNIVTDQSGVRRINETSTGFEASEEEYTEAPDIISYLQ
                     NETKLTRKTLIRILSNSETLRDFRRNPQMYMMETARIINSAKKNAIVDGVKYERNNEE
                     YEQSLFLTDELSSYTTNALKVNDNRSLYDHIIYDSTVEKEFAIECEKDENVKFYIKLP
                     SWFKVKTPLGPYNPDWAVLLEKFGKEKLYFIVETKGSIASEDLRPTELSKIKCGKKHF
                     DAIDTGIDFVKETSLKNIY"
     gene            complement(39273..41228)
                     /locus_tag="MTW94_07945"
     CDS             complement(39273..41228)
                     /locus_tag="MTW94_07945"
                     /inference="COORDINATES: similar to AA
                     sequence:RefSeq:WP_003353036.1"
                     /note="Derived by automated computational analysis using
                     gene prediction method: Protein Homology."
                     /codon_start=1
                     /transl_table=11
                     /product="site-specific DNA-methyltransferase"
                     /protein_id="MCJ0965392.1"
                     /translation="MKKVPSSSPDLTNENIKKLKELFPEILTDGEQIDFDKLKTILGQ
                     EVNGEKERYSFNWHGKKDAILGAQKPSKGTLRPDKEKSKNFDTTENLYIEGDNLEVLK
                     LLQKSYSNKIKMIYIDPPYNTGRDIIYKNNFSDSIEYYKKFTKQIDDNDILLSSNTES
                     EGNFHTNWLNLMYPRLKISKNLLKDDGVICVAIDHYELGNLIKILDEIFGSRNRLGYV
                     TVVSKPEGRNQEKFFATSTEYALFYSKNIEKCNFEAVILDEEIRKKYNLKDEVSEYKL
                     NNYIRTGGGDANKRENKPHFFYPIYVNKNTNEISTHELPDAIKIYPITSHERTWKTKK
                     DTTQKLIDEGELLASEDIKGDIQIYEKYRITKGQLIKTHWDSKKYNFINQGSKVVEKV
                     LGGKFFDFPKSLYYVKDTLALNTKDNDIIIDFFSGSATTAHATVQLNAEDGGNRKFIM
                     VQLPEMLDEKSEAYKDGYRTICDIGEERIRRAGELVKQELIEKNNKTGMLADNIVDPE
                     QLDIGFKVLKLDKSNIREWNSDFEDLEDNLFAFEDVFVEGRSELDVVYEIMLKNGLEL
                     TYNVNQFQHEGKNVYDIAYGNLFVCLADNIDVSVAQIIVEKRNENGTDTSSVVLKDAG
                     FKNDSDKLNVIELLKDSGYPEENILTI"
     gene            complement(41231..41947)
                     /locus_tag="MTW94_07950"
     CDS             complement(41231..41947)
                     /locus_tag="MTW94_07950"
                     /inference="COORDINATES: protein motif:HMM:NF025693.2"
                     /note="Derived by automated computational analysis using
                     gene prediction method: Protein Homology."
                     /codon_start=1
                     /transl_table=11
                     /product="DUF4391 domain-containing protein"
                     /protein_id="MCJ0965393.1"
                     /translation="MKEKEILTILNLPKEAWTLRTFPFNQLEKQLTLPQRKLFQERIV
                     ARGIRILATISERNTNILKYESKKEKYEEIILFQIKVNQLSKVKDIYKTLASVMPYPL
                     IIIFNCEDRYKIIMSEHEKTDNGYLRVTNILETTETINLNTYLSSANLDALDKTSLST
                     FYLDMMAKFVAAESKEKYDASIEDNKVELLELVMKLDKEIQQLVNKAKKEPQLNRRIE
                     YQLKANKLKEERAKYLTKEE"
     gene            complement(41950..45198)
                     /locus_tag="MTW94_07955"
     CDS             complement(41950..45198)
                     /locus_tag="MTW94_07955"
                     /inference="COORDINATES: similar to AA
                     sequence:RefSeq:WP_003212784.1"
                     /note="Derived by automated computational analysis using
                     gene prediction method: Protein Homology.
                     GO_function: GO:0005524 - ATP binding [Evidence IEA]"
                     /codon_start=1
                     /transl_table=11
                     /product="SNF2-related protein"
                     /protein_id="MCJ0965394.1"
                     /translation="MKQYVVDNKGENTLVNLLKENVYKDAKLTVASATFSLFAYYAIK
                     EELDKLSEFKFLFTKPAFYKLGQEVKRQYKLQLQEIENNPKFDGNNFEIQLRNKMIST
                     RTANQVTKWINEKATFKTLVDDYSISKQLLVHNNRVNLFSQSDIDFTADGLGLTSSNR
                     LGSYFVLAGVDELVENSLVEFDAIWNDETKVKDVTENVLEQIKLIYKENSPEWLYFVT
                     LYNIFSDELDNLSEDNVIKEGTNFKETVVWNKLFEFQKDGVLGIIDKIEKFNGCILAD
                     SVGLGKTFSALAVIKYYELRNDRVLVLAPKKLRDNWLTYKQNDKKNILVDDRFRYDVL
                     NHTDLSRDSGDTGDINLESINWSNYDLVVIDESHNFRNNNAVKNKLTRYQKLMQEVIK
                     KGVKTKVLLLSATPVNNKMNDIKNQIAFITEEDDTALLNEGVDSINTALKNAQTSFNR
                     WSELPSEERTTTNFLNMVNPEYFQILDALSIARSRKHIEKYYDVNDIGSFPNRLKPIS
                     IKTDVDINNEFRGMAKVNELMSSMEFSIYQPMKYVLPNKRKYYEDLYDTTVKEGSGKF
                     KQTDREFAVASLMKVNIFKRLESSIYSFNKTIEKIIYKMNETINILEDSHNKNFSNDY
                     SETSEIEDDELEAITVGSNKVRIKVEDIDHIKWLGDLKRDLTLLTDLYNETNNIDVSR
                     DEKLKVLSEHIKKKIENPINDGNKKIIIFSAFADTIQYLYNNLNEKLLENNIHSAMVM
                     GSGDNKTTLKGVKAKDLVDVLTNFSPISKDRALTKPEATEEIDILFATDCISEGQNLQ
                     DCDYLINYDIHWNPVRVIQRFGRIDRIGSRNKDIQLVNFWPNMELDEYINLEERVKGR
                     MKLLNTSATGEEDVFDVSGKEMNDIEYRRNQLKALQDEGINLEDVSGAISITDLTYTD
                     FKSDLSHAIKAHKKDLEKAPKGMYSIVSNNVLKEAEPGVIFCFKQNAPIDMSNNSLEP
                     YILLYLKDNGDSLLHYTNAKTILDFYRRLALGQDEPFAELVDQFNKETDNGEDMTIYT
                     DLLKKSIDVIRNKQEESVFDSFFTPGGTDIQQSLNLDFNDIELISFLIIKGD"
     gene            complement(45450..45827)
                     /locus_tag="MTW94_07960"
     CDS             complement(45450..45827)
                     /locus_tag="MTW94_07960"
                     /inference="COORDINATES: protein motif:HMM:NF039412.1"
                     /note="Derived by automated computational analysis using
                     gene prediction method: Protein Homology."
                     /codon_start=1
                     /transl_table=11
                     /product="DUF6339 family protein"
                     /protein_id="MCJ0965395.1"
                     /translation="MLSPVQASQEKFWLGMTMTYYKDYLYYRLNDELSKNKDERIKTA
                     LTSYKNGLKRALFVNVLSRLWWVGNLTYDATREDPYEHIKFFCESDFSARAVIFFSSN
                     FTSKKRTGIRDSFGDLQVETRWS"
     gene            complement(46331..46810)
                     /gene="rlmH"
                     /locus_tag="MTW94_07965"
     CDS             complement(46331..46810)
                     /gene="rlmH"
                     /locus_tag="MTW94_07965"
                     /EC_number="2.1.1.177"
                     /inference="COORDINATES: similar to AA
                     sequence:RefSeq:WP_020363758.1"
                     /note="Derived by automated computational analysis using
                     gene prediction method: Protein Homology.
                     GO_function: GO:0008168 - methyltransferase activity
                     [Evidence IEA];
                     GO_process: GO:0006364 - rRNA processing [Evidence IEA]"
                     /codon_start=1
                     /transl_table=11
                     /product="23S rRNA
                     (pseudouridine(1915)-N(3))-methyltransferase RlmH"
                     /protein_id="MCJ0965396.1"
                     /translation="MKITIITVGKLKEKYWKQAVDEYNKRLGAYTKTELIEVADEKAP
                     DNMSDKDIEIVKEKEADRIMSKIKQDSYVITLEIQGKMLTSEGLSKEIDNLMTRGNSH
                     ITFIIGGSNGLHQKVLQRSNYALSFSKMTFPHQMMKVILMEQVYRAFKIMRGEAYHK"
     gene            complement(47104..47886)
                     /locus_tag="MTW94_07970"
     CDS             complement(47104..47886)
                     /locus_tag="MTW94_07970"
                     /inference="COORDINATES: similar to AA
                     sequence:RefSeq:WP_019167440.1"
                     /note="Derived by automated computational analysis using
                     gene prediction method: Protein Homology."
                     /codon_start=1
                     /transl_table=11
                     /product="MBL fold metallo-hydrolase"
                     /protein_id="MCJ0965397.1"
                     /translation="MSVLASGSTGNATYIESDKGSLLVDAGLTGKKIEGLFQQIDRNI
                     SDLEGILVTHEHIDHIKGLGVLARKYKLPIYSNKKTWQMIEAKDKNIPLDQKFHFEPY
                     ETKTLAGMDIESFSVSHDAIDPQFYIFNNDYKKLTMITDTGYVSDRMKGMIHGSDAFV
                     FESNHDVDMLRMGKYPWKTKQRILSDMGHVSNEDAAHAMCDVITGSTKRIYLSHLSQD
                     NNMKDLARMSVGQVLNEHDIDTNKEVILCDTDKEKATPIYYI"
     gene            complement(47927..48718)
                     /gene="yycI"
                     /locus_tag="MTW94_07975"
     CDS             complement(47927..48718)
                     /gene="yycI"
                     /locus_tag="MTW94_07975"
                     /inference="COORDINATES: similar to AA
                     sequence:RefSeq:WP_016911380.1"
                     /note="Derived by automated computational analysis using
                     gene prediction method: Protein Homology.
                     GO_component: GO:0016021 - integral component of membrane
                     [Evidence IEA]"
                     /codon_start=1
                     /transl_table=11
                     /product="two-component system regulatory protein YycI"
                     /protein_id="MCJ0965398.1"
                     /translation="MDWKHAKSLFIIVFILINIGLVVVYFNKVNNSIVQESNAQSDVN
                     FAKEGIDIPQLPEYRDKKMQAITGSSKSFDSDELEGVYSLSEKDTKINKDIDADLDKD
                     SKQSSFKSFINKDAFKGKDYEYKKNNTDKNKVVYEQNYEGLPILNNNKGQIVIDMDNG
                     KAKSYTQTYLDKLKPGNGDNNNKRTIADAKTALETLYYNTYLKKGDKVESVRLGYYSV
                     VKEIGGQVLVPSWEVKIKSEKDGKTETKTLYIDAIKPESTVLEES"
     gene            complement(48718..50040)
                     /gene="yycH"
                     /locus_tag="MTW94_07980"
     CDS             complement(48718..50040)
                     /gene="yycH"
                     /locus_tag="MTW94_07980"
                     /inference="COORDINATES: similar to AA
                     sequence:RefSeq:WP_016911381.1"
                     /note="Derived by automated computational analysis using
                     gene prediction method: Protein Homology."
                     /codon_start=1
                     /transl_table=11
                     /product="two-component system activity regulator YycH"
                     /protein_id="MCJ0965399.1"
                     /translation="MRNRELIKSAILIILVLISVFMTYRVWTFTPELTDLETDVNTET
                     PSIGPKISKPIDSVIMPFRMINRNGTDVKGTSNVKDIKKITDQLLSKEVKKVDILSSE
                     SVVQLEDLSERYTILDFPDSIPSEMYLNQVLGMNMNYYPNINFDRILVDTKSTKEAVV
                     YLLSENKQKAVKLQTNIKSTQFDKVNKEAAPDLKPYTGMITNETTTNEIYQIYAPENA
                     DNMNIYRYVSNKISVSELNDVILGDSVIARSNEHNVSTYNNNTGISTVNEAKQTYRYT
                     NLSEDENRQKDMAKSITNSFKFINEHAGYTDEFRLFSTDQKSGKIDYQMFLNNYPVFN
                     DDKLSSIEAVWGRDTINEYNRGLITTGVAVPSKKEADKLPSSEEVRFSLASNGSIDFN
                     KVTNIAIGYDLSLPKDEINNLQDTIEFTPKWYVKYDGEWKRYENGGLS"
     gene            complement(50033..>50300)
                     /gene="walK"
                     /locus_tag="MTW94_07985"
     CDS             complement(50033..>50300)
                     /gene="walK"
                     /locus_tag="MTW94_07985"
                     /EC_number="2.7.13.3"
                     /inference="COORDINATES: similar to AA
                     sequence:RefSeq:WP_016911382.1"
                     /note="Derived by automated computational analysis using
                     gene prediction method: Protein Homology.
                     GO_component: GO:0016021 - integral component of membrane
                     [Evidence IEA];
                     GO_function: GO:0000155 - phosphorelay sensor kinase
                     activity [Evidence IEA];
                     GO_process: GO:0007165 - signal transduction [Evidence
                     IEA];
                     GO_process: GO:0016310 - phosphorylation [Evidence IEA]"
                     /codon_start=2
                     /transl_table=11
                     /product="cell wall metabolism sensor histidine kinase
                     WalK"
                     /protein_id="MCJ0965400.1"
                     /translation="MNWLKKFQSLHIKLVVIYVLLIIIGMQIIGLYFTNSLEKELTRN
                     FKTNIEQHVKQINYNIKKTYNSEDPNRNFQKEIQNILDDYANRTEIDEIKFIDQDQII
                     VATSKATNQNTVNQKVNDSSVQKALSLGKANDKIVLKNDSSDSNRVWIKNKPVEYEGE
                     VVGDIYVESDIDSVYEQLNNINQIFIIGTAISLLITIVLGFFIARTITKPISDMRNQT
                     LEMSKGNYTQRVKIYGNDEIGELALSFNNLSKRVQEAQANTESEKRRLDSVITHMSDG
                     VLATDRRGRVRIINEMALKMLGLERADVEAKHILDILNIDDDYSLDDLQENNDSFIID
                     INSEEGIIARVNFSTIIQDTGFINGYIAVLHDVTEQHIIENERREFVANVSHELRTPL
                     TSMRSYIEALEEGAWRDPEVAPTFLNVTREETDRMIRLVNDLLQLSKMDSSSDQMNSE
                     LIDFNMFINKIINRHEMSQGKNVTFIRDIPVKGLFVEIDPDKMTQVFDNVITNAIKYS
                     QESHKRVEFHVKQNTLYNRMTIQIKDNGIGIPVNKVDKIFDRFYRVDKARARKMGGTG
                     LGLAITKEIVEAHKGRIWASSKEGQGTSIYITLPCEVMEDEFGDWDA"
ORIGIN      
        1 atacttggat tttctattta tttttataag tttatatttt tctaaaaaaa ggtatatata
       61 cttcatacgg ttaacataaa taggagtgat atgatgggta aagtagaaaa attagaagaa
      121 tttgttgaag tcgtaaaaaa agaaagtagt gtagacttta agaatttcta ttcttcagaa
      181 aaacaattaa aaagtttatt aggttttaac aataatttaa gaccacagtt cttaaaagac
      241 ttaaatgatg aaaatatatc atttatttat tctgtcgtat ctagtgacag ttctgaaaac
      301 gaaaaagttg atactatgaa tcataatatt aaatatgaac tagaaaatat gtcggcaaat
      361 gatatcatta atcattatga agcgtttaaa agaaataata aatagatagt tgaaaagctc
      421 tgcttctctc tcactacatt aactcctcct atatgttaaa tataattaca tattacaatg
      481 tattttaaaa aaaataccat gaatatttta aaaatttcat ttgttaacat actttataca
      541 gtcaatttga ataatcatct tattaattgt aatataatca agagctataa agcgtatatt
      601 agaaaagtat ttttcattta ataatcttaa atattcaata aaatggtaat tgataaaaaa
      661 atagcatgat taaaattggt aacctttttt aagcttatcc aaacaaaaaa atacctcaac
      721 tccctataca cgtagaagtt gagacattgt tattatttaa cttttataga aactaaattt
      781 ttctttactt caatgtttca ggaaatgctt ggtatccttc tttaacattt acaatatttt
      841 taaagccttt atattctaat atacctactg cgattgaact tctaacacct gactgacaat
      901 gaacatatat cttatctttt ttatcaaatg gcaaatcttg catcaataat ttaccatgtg
      961 gaatatgaat cgcttcagct aaatgacctt tattccactc atcaccatta caaacatcta
     1021 atatatccac ttctgaacca gtcatatctt tactattaat cgtctgtgta tgaatcgttg
     1081 tgattggtgc atggtaacca cctactttct tatttttaac aatacttctc tttaaagaag
     1141 ttgtccaatt aagtgtagac gggccaactc taacaatgag ctcattctat attttcatta
     1201 ctccttttta accatttgga aacttgtttg actcatatct tgtccaaagt aaatatatgg
     1261 aacttcaact ttaacatgtt ttaagcttaa atttaggtct ttaataactt tattaattgt
     1321 aataccttta gacacattct tattaacgat attctgtaac tcgatttcac taaataagag
     1381 tgaatctatt acattattgt ttttttctcc tttatttcca gtaatttgtt tagaaagcgc
     1441 atctaatcca tttgattcaa attcaaggat atagttatta tttttcttct taatgtacat
     1501 attttttatt ataatgggtt cgttcttcaa aaatttatgt atgtatggat ccatagatac
     1561 ttttctaaag tatttatcta tatatatatg aatattttct aaaggactaa tttggtatcg
     1621 ttttacttta tctataaagt cgttacctaa attttttgac tctaaattta taaaatacct
     1681 atttgataaa ctatataatc tatcaaactt atctccaact aaaagaaaat attttggatt
     1741 aatctcttct aacatagcat cttttatttg ttctattgat aaatcgactt cagaatagtt
     1801 caaggcttta tagtgtagca actcatctat agacaatcta tatagtttat atagtataca
     1861 tatctctttt tttaacttat cctttagctc taaatccaat attatcactc catttttatt
     1921 cataatttat tttttagttt catttatgat ggcctctact taagtagtag tgatatggtt
     1981 tttttcacaa attagcaata ttaattaaat agccaaccct tacaaagtta ttttcttaac
     2041 atacattttt ttctttaata cattaaacac cttaataata ttatttatcc ttatccataa
     2101 aaattaatat ttaatttcca tttaaaactt ctatcgattg ctctaaacac tttaacatac
     2161 catccattat tcgcttaact ttttgagatg tcgtataatt tccaacacca gctgtaacta
     2221 tcccattttc acatttattt attcctgaag agataaattg tggatgttgg ttatgtgtaa
     2281 tgttgtgtct gtgtttagct gcatcatcaa attcattgga attacgaatt ttatcaagtt
     2341 cataaaattt cactaaatct ttttctttaa gtttgtttat tgctttatga aaactaatct
     2401 ctttcctttt tagttgtatg tcgtagatat ttactataat atgtcctatt aactcaaata
     2461 tactaaatcc ttgtaaaaag aaatattcag aaaagtaatt aaagttaaac tgtttagtaa
     2521 aatcttcttc tttaaaatca ggaaaaaatt caactgattg tccttttgaa ccaggtgatc
     2581 tataccaatt ttcatcaggt ataccttgat tatagtaaaa catcgtatat gtataatttc
     2641 gaattagaac attcatgcga ttaagtaaca tattttgcca atattcgatt tcgtgagttt
     2701 ttgttaaatc gaaaaatgaa tcagttttct caaaaccaaa agataggttt tctattatgg
     2761 aataattaaa cggaagctga tcatgcaaat cattcatgtt agcagattca atatgctgta
     2821 gcggttggat tattattgtc attatatcaa aactcctttt ctaaaatact actatttatc
     2881 agttaatttt tcactccaaa atattaaaaa tgtagaacct aataaaatca tatattcaaa
     2941 tttttgccat aaaaaaagtg tttttgcatt atgtctgata ggtatatacc tttatataaa
     3001 ataaatccac ctataaaaaa tgtcacaaaa attacaacag acttcatttt ctttatataa
     3061 tcatttctat ttttcccatc aattttttat aatagtaaag gtaataagac caaacaataa
     3121 aaatgccaag ctgtatcgta aaagtaaacc taattgtcca attccaatat gaaatagccc
     3181 gaaaaaatct tcactataac cagtgaagcc tgctacttga ataagtataa aaattacaaa
     3241 tataagagcc aaaagccatg acttaaaaaa ttgaactatc tctttaggtt taatcaattt
     3301 aattactcct cctaagattt acaaaaaaaa ttcataatga atattattgt tcaacatcat
     3361 ttttttagtt ttatttgtga tatgcttctg cttatcggta gatgatgcgg ttttttttct
     3421 cattccccaa tcctatagat gcacaagaac acataacata gacaataatc tatatagatg
     3481 gtactctata tattgtaagg gaggtatggt tatgtcttat caagaactag caacaatatt
     3541 aaaagtttta tctgatccaa gcagattaga aataatagat ttactttcat gtggtgaact
     3601 atgtgcttgt gatttactgg aacattttca attttcacag cctacgctaa gtcatcatat
     3661 gaagtcatta gtcgataagc aattagttct ttcaagaaaa gaaggtaata aacatatgta
     3721 tcgacttaat catgaaattt tagaggatgt taatcttaac ttaaatctta ttaatacatc
     3781 taacgaacga tgtgtatgta aaagtatgaa acaaggtgag tgttgatgac aatattagca
     3841 attgtgattt ttcttttaac tttaaccttt gtgatatggc aaccgaaagg tttaaatatt
     3901 ggtattacag ctttaattgg agctgtcgtt gctatcatta cgggagtcgt aagtttttcc
     3961 gatgtattag aagtaacagg tattgtttgg aatgcgacct taacttttgt tgcagttatt
     4021 cttatttcac tcatattaga tgaaattggg ttctttgaat ggtctgctat acatatggtc
     4081 aaggcttcaa acggtaatgg attgaaaatg tttatcttta tcatgctatt aggttcagtt
     4141 gtagcagcct tcttcgcaaa tgatggtgca gctttaatct taacgcccat tgtattagcg
     4201 atggtaagga atctaggatt taataaaaaa atgattttcc cctttattat tgctagtggt
     4261 tttattgcag ataccacatc attaccactt attgttagta atttagttaa cattgtttct
     4321 gctgattact ttgatattgg atttgttgag tacttcagta aaatgattat acctaatata
     4381 ttctctttaa tcgcaagtat tcttgtctta tggctttatt ttagaaagtc tatcccagga
     4441 aaatttgatg cagtaaatat tagagaacca aaagaagcga ttaaggacaa aaagcttttt
     4501 aacatctcgt ggattgtact cactgtattg ctagttggtt atttaataag tgagtttata
     4561 aatattccag tatcaattat tgctggtatc attgctttaa tatttgtatt attagcacgt
     4621 aaatctaagg ctgttcatac gaaacaagta attaaaggtg caccatggaa tattgtttta
     4681 ttctctattg gtatgtacct tgtggtattt ggtctaaaaa atgtgggcat tacaacgctt
     4741 cttggtgatg tactaacaaa tatttcaagt tacggcttat ttagtagtat catgggcatg
     4801 ggttttatag ctgcattcct ttcatctatt atgaacaaca tgccaactgt tttaatagat
     4861 gcaatagcga ttggtcaatc tcaaacaaca ggcatactca aggaaggtat gatttatgcg
     4921 aatgttatcg gatctgattt aggacctaaa ataacaccca ttggttcgtt agcaacactt
     4981 ctctggttac atgtacttac tcaaaaaggt gttaaaattt cttggggaac atactttaaa
     5041 accggtatta ttataacgat tccagtatta tttattacac tgttagggtt atatcttaca
     5101 ctaattatat tttaagaaaa ggggtcttaa ttatggataa gaaaacaatt tattttatat
     5161 gtacaggaaa ctcttgtcgt agccaaatgg ctgaaggttg gggaaaggaa gtattgggca
     5221 aagattggaa tgtctattct gctggtattg aaacacatgg tgttaatcct aaagcaatag
     5281 aagctatgaa agaagtagat attgatatat caaaccatac atcagatttg attgatagtg
     5341 atatcttaga acagtcagat ttggtcgtaa cattatgtag tgatgcagac gataattgcc
     5401 ctatattacc acctaatgtt aaaaaagaac actggggctt tgatgatcca gcaggaaaag
     5461 aatggccaga atttcaacgt gttagagatg aaattggaaa aagaattaaa gaatttgata
     5521 gttaagtaag aaattaatca acgaaataca aggagctttt tatgtataaa tatataaata
     5581 tatttttagt tgcattaaaa cttggattac tatcatttgg aggaccaact gcccacttag
     5641 gttattttta tgatgagtat gttaagaaaa gaaaatggct tgatgaaaaa gaatactcag
     5701 atttagtagc gctatgccag tttttacctg gacctgcaag cagccaagtt ggtattggta
     5761 taggaactat tagaggagga attctgggag gaattatttc ttttattggt tttacacttc
     5821 cttctgtgat tatacttatg gttttttcag cattaattat taacaatgat tctagtttaa
     5881 cttggatgca aggattaaaa ctagtagctg ttgccattgt tgcccaagcc gtaataggta
     5941 tgggtaaaaa attaactaat actaaaagta ccattacatt ggcattattt gttcttatat
     6001 tatctctaac aatcgataat ctttatattc aagtaatcgc attatctatt actggtatat
     6061 atggtcttat ctttttaaaa gaaacctcta cagataaaaa ttatttaaga gtgaagacat
     6121 ttaaattacc taaaatgtta ggttttattt caatttcatt atttttttta ctattaactg
     6181 tattgcctat agttagttct atgacgaata atttatggct tagaatgttc gatagttttt
     6241 atagatctgg ttctttagtg tttggaggtg gtcatgtcgt attaccttta ttagaaaatg
     6301 aatttgtacc acaaggttta atatcacctg atagcttcat aacgggttat gctgctgctc
     6361 aagctgtacc tggaccatta tttacgttcg catcatatat tggcatgtct atagaaggta
     6421 ttggaggagg aattttggct actatcgcta tattcctacc agcatttcta ttattatttg
     6481 gagtgttacc attttgggat gatattaaat ctaacactta tgctgaaggt tttttaaaag
     6541 gtataagcgc gggtgtagtc ggtattctta tcgctgcatt ttataatccg atttgggctt
     6601 caactattaa atcagaatta gactttgttc tagctagctc attattcgta ttcctggtgt
     6661 attataaatt accttcctgg tctattgtac taataggcat tataataggt ataatgtttt
     6721 actaatcttt ctcgttcata atcaaagaat aaattttata agtatagtta ttaaagtaac
     6781 cattataaat taaaataatt gatttcgtgt aattatagta tcttatctca atgtaaaaga
     6841 tagtaaaaaa ccattaatta tgtagtgagc ccaaaaagta aaactttttg ggctcactac
     6901 atttccacta gaaaaggttt tatattaatt ttataaatct attgctatta tgactaatta
     6961 ggaatcatat ctatatttct tttaaacttc tatttattct aaataaactt ggtggtatta
     7021 taatatctga ttgtcttaca ataacaattt gatatgacta ctcacttttc cacatcttta
     7081 aattatttta atgattctgg gaaatcttga tagccttctc taatattcac gacattttca
     7141 tagcctttgt tttctaatat acccactgct attgagcttc taacacctga ctcacaatgt
     7201 acgtatattt tatcctcttt attaaatgga atattttcat ttaataattt accatgcgga
     7261 atattgactg cttgatctaa gtgcccatta ttccactctt cttcattacg tacgtcaagt
     7321 atatattctt ctttaccagt catatcaacg ctatggatgg attgggttaa aatttctgat
     7381 tttggtaaac gataacctgc tacattatca aagccaatta attgtaaagt atgtgttgct
     7441 tgctcaacgg tagatttatc accaattaaa tctatactgt tttcatagtc taaataccaa
     7501 ccgatttggt taatgaagtt tttgttgtaa ggaatattga ttgtaccttc agtatgaccg
     7561 ccatgaaagg cttctttact acgaagatca aaggctattc ttgcattatc taaactagga
     7621 aaaacgtcgt atggttgata catgttcata ccaaactgat taattttttt catctgtgca
     7681 aagtgatggg gtggcgctgg ttgatttgat gttaatgttt caacaaattt agattcatct
     7741 gttacattaa atgcccagtt attaattttt tcgtaaccta gcgtagacat tggtatggca
     7801 cctaatgctt taccacaagg acttccagca ccgtgtccag gccatatttg aatataatct
     7861 ggtaaatttt taacaccttc tatagattgg tacatctgtt ttgcaccaat ctctgtagta
     7921 ccttccattt gtactgattt ttctagtaaa tcaggtctac cgatatcacc aacaaaaata
     7981 aagtcaccac taaataaacc cattggaaca cttgagccgc caccttcatc cgtgagtaag
     8041 aaactaatac tctccggggt atgaccaggt gtatgcaaga cttctaattt aatattacct
     8101 acttgaataa tatcttgatt tttaacaaaa tttgtatgtt ccggcatatt tttataactt
     8161 aattgatcat caccttcgcc agatacatat atattggcgt ttaaacgttc ttgcacgtcc
     8221 cgaattccag aagcaaaatc agcgtgaata tgtgtttctg cagcttgtgt aattttaagt
     8281 ccttcgctat ctgcaacttc catatatttt gttaaatcac gaacaggatc aattactatt
     8341 gcctctcctg tacgttgaca cccaactaaa taagatgctt gagataaatg attatcgtaa
     8401 aattgtttga aaaacattat aaaactcctt ttttaataga tttaattaga tgaataaatt
     8461 atgattcgca ttttctgtat caccaatata agtacctact ccaccgtact caacttcgtc
     8521 tctgagctct tctttctgaa ttcccataac atccatgctc atcgtgcaag cgattaattt
     8581 gatatcttgg tcgattgctt ggtcaatgag tgacggtaag gaatcaacat ttttcttttt
     8641 cattacgtag cgcatcatga tattacctaa accaaacata ttcattttag atagcggcat
     8701 gcgtacaggt gtttttggca acatcaagtc aaacattttt gcgatacctt gctttttaac
     8761 atgaacggat tggttctttt tcaacgcgtt gagtccccaa aaagtaaaga aaatagttac
     8821 gtctctgcct gcagccttag cgccattcgc aataatcatt gctgccactg ctttatctaa
     8881 ctcaccacta aatagtacaa ttgtcgtacc tttggcagta tggttcactt ccaagtcttt
     8941 tggtttttct ttttgaataa tggcattaat tccattatta ctttcatcca gtttaactaa
     9001 cgtatgtcct gtttgtttga cccagctttt aatgtcacta aagaacccag gatctgtaac
     9061 tataacctcg atttgctcgc ctacttcgat atttttcact tctttactga tatttacaat
     9121 tggacctgga cattgaagac cactatagtt aaattgttta cgctctgctt taatttctac
     9181 atttgtattt tcttctaatg tattattatc ttcgtttttt gcttcatatg ctttatagcc
     9241 accgtctaaa ttaacaatat cgtagcctcg ttcagctaaa taatcgctcg ctttagtact
     9301 tctgatacca cttttacagt gaatataata ggttttgttt ttatctttat tgaacgattc
     9361 aatcttatct acaggatgta atgtcgcacc atttatgtgt gctagctcat attcttcttc
     9421 tgttcttacg tcaatcagtt gaccttgtgc acctaatttt tctaattctt gtttactgaa
     9481 attgttgata tgcttttcgt tatattgttt cataatatcc tcctaataaa tacctatagg
     9541 ggtatattaa ctgattgttt acagcatgtc aaatacccaa tggggtattt gacatttttg
     9601 gttctatcta ttattatgac tttattcaat taaaagtgga gggaataact atgcattatg
     9661 ataaaaaaat gattaatcgt attaatagaa tacaaggtca actcaatggc gttattaaaa
     9721 tgatggaaga agaaaaagat tgtaaagatg tcattactca aatcagtgca tcaaaaagtt
     9781 caatccaacg tttgatggga attatcgtta gtgaaaattt aatagaatgt gtaaaagcag
     9841 cagaggataa tggtgaaaat tcagaagaat tgattaatga agccgttaac ttattggtaa
     9901 aaagtaaata atggatattt caactgttat tatgatgtta cttattggag tgttcggagg
     9961 ctttatttcg ggtctagtag gtatcggtgg tgctatcatt atttatccag ctattttatt
    10021 attaccgcca ctatttggtg ttcctccata cagtgcatac atcgcttcag gacttacttc
    10081 cagtcaagtc tttttcagta ctttaagtgg gtcattaaaa gcgcgaaaaa aaacagaatt
    10141 ctccccgcca ttagttattt atatgagtgg aggtatgatt acagggagca tgttaggcgc
    10201 attcctagca aatttattta atgctgcatt tgtaaatacg atatatatta tcattgcttt
    10261 actcgcatta attttaatgt ttattaaagt cgaatctcgt tcaggcgaac ctgcttttaa
    10321 taaaccttta ctagttatta taggtctttt cgttggtatt atttcgggta tagttggagc
    10381 aggcggcgct tttattatta ttcctatatt gctagtttta ttcaaattac caatgaatat
    10441 ggtagttgct aatagtatag taattgcttt tatatcttca attggtgcct ttatcattaa
    10501 acttatacag ggatttgttc cttttgaaga cgcattattt ctaataatag ggagtattct
    10561 ctttgctccc ttaggtttaa aattaagtaa aaagatccct aacttcatac aaaaatggat
    10621 tataagtatt ttaatcattg ttgcaattat tcaacttatc ttttaatcaa tgaaatttgt
    10681 caggcaactc ctgatattta taattataca caccaaaaat taggtattag tatcacaaaa
    10741 tagcattcaa taactatgga tatcgtaaag ggattagaaa agagaaacat aaaatcaata
    10801 ataaagaatt cgattattca aaagaccttt gtgacattgt atcaaaaaaa caaaaagcct
    10861 atcattatct atttaaatct tagtgataaa gtacaagaat taaatcgctt tacaagtgtc
    10921 atgtttatta tctttatatt atttaaccta aactaaaaat ccacccaatt aatctttaaa
    10981 ttgggtggat tttcaggatt atttattata tggctctgcg tattggctaa tgatgcggtt
    11041 tttaattata taatttcaat taataaggta atgaacagtt ttttgacaaa tgttattctt
    11101 ctaaaattct ttttaattta cacactaaaa aatatcctcc ttaacaataa taagttattt
    11161 aaattattga ttaaggagga tatttttata tctatttatt tctcaattta gaactagatt
    11221 tttatcgtgc tttcagctca tttcctgtca tccatttatg atttttaatg attttaccat
    11281 tatctttgga tttgtaatca actaagtaaa cagtagtctt tttcacgtta tctatattgg
    11341 ctgtagcacc tttcatacca gacatatgac ttgcttctaa tttaacagta tcgcccttac
    11401 taaatccatc tttaggtgca tctttaatct cttcgtttac gacccattta tgattgttta
    11461 ctttttcatt tccatttgtg ggtttataac ttacaacata ggcatatgtt ttatacgcac
    11521 cttttacagt agcttctgca cctttcatac ctggcatatg ccctgctgta atcgttactt
    11581 tatctcccac tttaaattca ccctcattag tcgatttcat atcttctgga actttacttt
    11641 catcattatg cttcatatgg ctctcacttt tttggtcatt agtgtcttta tctttttcat
    11701 cattattgga gcaagctgat aatattagta atgatcctaa tatcataaaa aataattttt
    11761 taatcataat aaaactccta tcttttattt taattttaat gtaaaggcat taattgcaac
    11821 aataaccgta cttagtgaca ttaaaatagc acctattgca ggtgataaaa tcaagccgat
    11881 aaatgctaaa ataccagctg ctaaaggtac agcaacaata ttataacctg caccccacca
    11941 taagttttgc accatttttc tcatagtatt atttgaaagg gtcaagaaat gaataatatc
    12001 tgatggatta cttttaacaa gtatgatatc acctgaatcc actgcaacat ctgtgcctgc
    12061 accaattgct ataccaatat cggctcttat aagactcggc gcatcgttga taccgtctcc
    12121 gaccatcatg actttattac cgtcactttg ataatctttt ataatgcttt ccttatcttc
    12181 tggcatgagt tgtgcgtgga catcactaat acctaattct tttgcgacag cgtgtgccac
    12241 ttcattattg tcacctgtaa gcatgactgg tgtaatattt cttgatagta aatcagctac
    12301 catttgtttt gagctttctt taatttgatc tccttgagca atcatgccaa tgacttgttg
    12361 atcctcaatt aaatagctga ttgaattacc ttgttgagct aattttataa ataagtcatt
    12421 gtcataatta agctcatgtt tatcaagata agaaacattt gttattttat atgttttatt
    12481 atcaattata ccttctaatc cgacacctgg aatgttattg acattttgtg gattagcaga
    12541 tgaaacattt ttactttttg caaaatcaac aatacttata gctaatggat ggttagactg
    12601 actttctaat gaggcgaaaa ggcttattat agtatcattg cttaatcctt ctttaaaact
    12661 ttcataatga ttcacagaaa agttaccctc agttaaagta ccggttttgt ccatcattac
    12721 ataatcgata tcttgagcca tttctacaga ctctctattt ttaataatta aaccattgtg
    12781 ggcagctata gaagtagaac gtgcagtaac taaaggtatt gccaggccta aagcatgtgg
    12841 acaagcaatg actaatacag ttacgagacg ttcgagtgca aaatcaacat ctttttgaat
    12901 gagcatccat acgataaacg aaatcacgcc gacacttaca gcaaagtaga ataaataacc
    12961 cgccacttta tcagataaca attcagcact agatttatca ttttgtgctt gattaacaag
    13021 tcccataact tgagaaagat acccatcttc tccaacagct gtaaccttga cttgtattgt
    13081 tccagatcca ttaatagaac ccccaataac gttgtcattt tgattttttt gtactttttt
    13141 tgattctcca gtgactaggg attcatctat ggatgtttgt ccttgaacaa taataccatc
    13201 tgttggaatg ctttctccgg cttttacttc gacgacatca tcagtcatga tgtctgatat
    13261 tttaacttct tcgcgttgac cattgtccat aactttaata gcactattag gtaaaagttc
    13321 tgccattttc tttaaggcat ctccagcatt tccgacagca ttcatttcta tccaatgtcc
    13381 taataacata attaaaatta aggtagctaa ttcccaaaaa aagtccattg tatgaccagt
    13441 tgcactacta aagttattca tataaaaagc atacaagcta taaatataag ctaccgaaat
    13501 gcctagggca actaaggtca tcatgcctgg tttttttgca gcaatttcat ctttaccacc
    13561 agacaagaac ggtttaccac cataaaagaa taaaattgta cctaatatta acactaccca
    13621 ttcagaacct ggaaatgtga attgaaaagg taatttaacg cccatcattg gcgataaaaa
    13681 aatgataggt attgcaaaaa ttaatgaaac aaaaaactta gctttaaaat tcccatgatg
    13741 atgtgcatgg ccactatgat gattatgtga ttcatggtta tcatgatgca tttgattgga
    13801 atgattcatg tgattttgat gcttaagctc ttcaccatta ttcttcaaat taactcctcc
    13861 tatttatgaa aatattatat tagctatact tatactataa cacatacctc ctaggggtat
    13921 aaatgttttc gatttatcta cttttatgga tttatataat tccgaaactt atgtctacac
    13981 gtcctacatt agaccttgtc atcgatattt aaaacaatat tttaattaaa agatctaatc
    14041 ttaactatcg catgaaaata cactctgacc aaagttatca ttaccaaaac aagtcatata
    14101 ttaatattct taaagaaaat aacgcatttc agagtatgtc tagaaaagca aattgtctag
    14161 ataattattt aaagaagcca gtaaatgaat ttataataaa ctcatttact ggccattttt
    14221 ctagtattta tgctcactct cttcaaacta tattaatcat tttttgattc tcatattcta
    14281 cgccacaata gctgcattct attaaagtta ctatatattc aatcaatttc aaagtgagtt
    14341 atatacaacc tattttttag ttttatttat gatacgcttc tgcttatcaa ttaagcatga
    14401 ggttttttga tgttaaagta cataccatca aatttcatgg ctaatgcttt aataagtttc
    14461 ttttattaac tttctgatgg tggtagcgca acactatttg ttctcatatc tatatttatc
    14521 attctataaa ataatagttc tatataaata aaaaagatgt cagtaatgac ctatcttttt
    14581 agctttacga tccctctagg ctcgttgttc atattattgg atcggctaca cttaactaga
    14641 caacttttat aaggaaggtt agtcttaaat taagaaagta ggcgattctt tttatggaaa
    14701 aaaagagaaa gactttcagt cctgaattca aacttcaaat ggttcaactg ttcaaaaatg
    14761 ggaaatctcg aaaatttatt attcatgagt ctactttaac accatctgca ctaaccaaat
    14821 ggattaagga ctatgataag ataggtcctt ttaagcctca ggataatctc agcgaacatg
    14881 aaaaagttga gcagttgagg atggaaacag atattttaaa gcaagcagcg ctgataatgc
    14941 gacgaaaata aaagtgatta ggcaaaatag ccatcaatat ttagtatcag ccatgtgtat
    15001 aattctataa atatattgta ttggttatta ttatgaagta aatttcgtga aaaaagcaga
    15061 gaaagcagca caagaagatt tactgacata aagccttatc agtatattta ataagagtag
    15121 aaaatgttat gggtctagaa ggattataga agtgttaaaa accaaagctt tggttgtttc
    15181 aagaagaaaa atcattaaga ttatgaaggt taatgggctc atttcattat ataacaaagt
    15241 acgatataaa cataaaaagc aaaattataa tgaacaattg gtagataata gacttaatcg
    15301 aaaatttaac agaaagcatg cgacggaagt cattttaagt gatttaactt atgtgaaagt
    15361 agcgaataaa tgacaatata tatgcttatt tgttactcta tttaatcgag agattatcgg
    15421 tgtgagtact gtgagacata aaagtgcaaa gcttgaacta agggcattat ctaacattaa
    15481 aagtacctta cattgtatat ctatgtttca tacagataga ggaaaagaat ttgataatgc
    15541 gataacataa tcaacgttta aagctgtaaa aacagaattt atatgtcaga atcacttcag
    15601 aaaactagat gaacttaatg taaaattatc tgattatatt tggtttaacc atcatagaat
    15661 tcatggttca ataaactatc aaacgacagt gagttataaa ttaagtacca cataaaaatt
    15721 gtcaagttta ctgttgacat accaggtata aaactaaaat tagattattt ttcttatata
    15781 gtaaatataa ttaatctaat aaaaaacaaa ccttcttaca taactttagt tagtggagat
    15841 ggtttgtttt ttatttggat tatttaaatt tatagtaact cattatctta gtaagtaagt
    15901 atttcattta acttgatact tttaaaaaat atataattca aacatgaaat attgggtatt
    15961 tttttattat ttttatctat taatcatttt aaatttaaat attctaaacc acacatctca
    16021 taaatatctt tttctaaggc tcttgctatg atcaatgatt cactgattgt aatcctgtaa
    16081 ctaatattac ggacaaactc actaatttta ttttctggaa tattggtcat tctagataat
    16141 tctactacgc taattttttg tttctttagt tcatctctca aagcactttt aaaatttctc
    16201 atattaatac accttattca tttttaaaat ctacatattt tttcccaaaa atttataata
    16261 ttccactctt gcttcagcat cttcagtttg aaagtatttt tgtgctggat aaatatttat
    16321 ttcgaataac catatatcac catttggagt tatacctaga tctataccta aagcatctaa
    16381 tggttttgaa taaaggtttt gaaatttaac tggtaaatta ttactcaaat gtaataattt
    16441 atcttttata attttactat ctttatcaaa ttggtgttct aaaaaagaat ttaggtcaat
    16501 tgtccctcca ccttgagtca tagttgaagt gatgtttttt ccaaaaccta ttcttggata
    16561 cattttaact actttccaat taccttcgct attttttcta atgtgtatcc ttatatcaaa
    16621 tggactacca aagtttgttt gtgattctat aaatggttga catatatata atttttcaca
    16681 taaatgatta ttataaaaaa gttccagttc aattttgttg tgattttttt ttgaaaaatc
    16741 agtatatact tgataattct cattattttt ctctaataca tatatgtcct gccctttatt
    16801 actaactgat ggtttcataa gaaccttatg atatttagtt aatgattctt ctatatcatc
    16861 aaaactacct acaagtttat aaggtattaa aatatcttca aattgtttac ttttatgcat
    16921 taaattaaaa ctttcttttt tagaacctat taaatgtgtg gtgagtatag aatttttctt
    16981 taaagattta attaaatctg gatatttttt gcttagcatc ggatcattat caattatgtc
    17041 tggataattt atagttttct ttatccattc accatctttt aagaatcttg ccttaattaa
    17101 ttttgaatta acatctacat ctattggatt aaaataaaaa aattctaatc cgtaatggtt
    17161 gcatacatat gctaccgttc ttgacattaa tcctggtttt ttaggatttc ttaacattcc
    17221 tattctcata ttaatacctc caattaaata ttaaacactt tattgtattg tatatatcct
    17281 gacaaataat gctcaatatc atcaattctc actctatatc catgatgttt tataaaaaat
    17341 gaattgagta tcttcgatgg atttttaaag tacatagcta tttctggata gaaatagcca
    17401 gttctttgat aattagcacg agcatggata gtttcgataa atttttcttc atccagatat
    17461 tcttttacta acaattcata tcctgtaatt tttgcttttt caactaaatg ataagtagac
    17521 attaacattt ccagaaatgt agggaatgta gtttcacgat gatatatata atctaaataa
    17581 cttgatacat tttggatacc aaacttataa tatttctctt gaggatctat ctgtacaagc
    17641 tcatttgtgc agtaccctag ccaatgatca tgatacttcc agtaatcatt ttttataaac
    17701 ttttcgaata attttttaac tatgtttaac cacttttcat ctttatctat ttgatagagt
    17761 ctcaatagtg ctaatgctgc ttctccatca taataaataa ttctataata ttctttcact
    17821 gttaaatcag gataatttaa tacgtgaatt gtttttgaat tctctttaat cattgtttcc
    17881 ataccacggg ctactttttg tgcaatatct aaataatttt tattgttctt attatgtctc
    17941 aaatactcac atactgctaa tataaaggca gcgttttgac ctaatttaat ttcatttata
    18001 tttttggtat catcaaaaat atgtcctata tcatccattt catacaaata attgttgatt
    18061 aaatattcaa ttgctttttc gccaactgta atgtcttctt ctaaatagac taaaccttct
    18121 attaaagcat aagtagacga agaatgtctt aagttattat agaaagcgat gtttttatcg
    18181 aaatgaggga agtatccata atgatattta ccatcttcat taatttgatt ttttaaaaag
    18241 taagtactat tttttatcaa attatctatt tcactattta agtcattaac tcctctcaga
    18301 ccttttgtat agcctcgttc atctagtaca aatacacctg tatcctctat taaataacct
    18361 ttggtataaa acattagaac ttgttggcct tcatactggt catgattata tttttcttta
    18421 attcctctat atttttttat ataattgtta atattatctt ctgatagtat aaatgttttt
    18481 ttatcttttg aaggtctaac aaaagcatta gcattaattt cttcagataa aaaagcataa
    18541 ttccatgtat tatctaaaga tacaccataa tcaatataat tacgtctagt gttaattaaa
    18601 ttatctttaa gtgaattaaa ctctatttct attacttctg ttacaaaatc aatcttaatc
    18661 cactcagcct tcttacctga tttcttacga aattcttgaa tcaattttaa aatacttctt
    18721 ttaaaattat tatgtgactt taatactttt acaactgctt tttgattttt attacctatg
    18781 ctcacaaaag taatatcatg tataggatat aatttttgta tttcaagaat tttttctata
    18841 tctctgctta agttcatgta taatacctca ttatttattt ttagtttata ttatagcaat
    18901 aaagtggcta aacctctgaa ggtttagcca ctttcaattt taactaattc ttattcttta
    18961 ttattagatt tttttcttct actgaataag aatattgaac caagacctgc taataatgtt
    19021 gcaagtagtg tagcactact attcttaact tcaccagtat caggtaattt gtctttatct
    19081 gatttattaa catcagatgt ttgttttgaa ggattttcat tattatttat attatcttga
    19141 ttattagcat ttgttaagtc gactccatca tttccagagt ttatactttc attattaata
    19201 atataagatg catcactttg attgatatta ccactaaagt cgggatcatc gtcagcatca
    19261 gcatccgcgt cagaatctgc gtcagcatcg gcatcagcat cggcatctgc gtcggcatct
    19321 gcatctgcat ctgcgtcagc atcggcatct gcatccgcgt cagcatctgc atctgcgtca
    19381 gcatcagcat ccgcgtcagc atcggcatcg gcatctgcgt cagcatccgc gtcagcatca
    19441 gcatctgcgt cagcatcagc atctgcgtcg gcatcagcat ccgcgtcagc atcggcgtcg
    19501 gcatcagcat ctgcgtcagc atcggcatcc gcgtcagcat cggcatcagc gtcagcatcc
    19561 gcgtctgcgt catcttctat aataatagta gtatcatttc cattattagc taatacatcc
    19621 aaattgatta aaccactacc aactgcagaa ttaaaattgt attcatgcct accaggtaga
    19681 ttagaatcag gtaatattcc accttcagtt aattgattta aatcaattga taatgtatat
    19741 gttattctat tagccacacc caaacttact aaattaggag ccactccata aataacacct
    19801 gtattaggat caatatttaa attattacct gatatggtac cagttcttct gataactccc
    19861 gctataccag gtaaatcata atcaattttt atagcattcc taaaattagg gtttgacatt
    19921 aattctctaa attgtggtgg caattggtat gtgggatatg ttgcacctaa gccaacattg
    19981 accaatggtc tcccctctaa ctttaaattt aatattccat tgttttgtgt agctgttagt
    20041 tccatattac ctaaaagtgt aacatcggct aacggactaa ttgctgcttt gttagaaatt
    20101 ttaacagatt ttttttgttg gtttgctatt tttgtttctt tagttacttc ctggtcctca
    20161 ttaactgaag gtgtttcttt agttacttct tggtcctcat taactgaagg tgtttcttta
    20221 gttacttctt ggtcctcatt aactgaaggt gtttctttag ttacttcttg gtcctcatta
    20281 actgaagatg tttctttagt tacttcttgg tcctcattaa ctgatgattc tttcccgttt
    20341 attactgtct tatttatatt tcccttaaaa tcatcagtat tattaatttc actagcatta
    20401 acaaccccgt catttgcagc ataaatagtt aaaccaatta aaactgaccc agctccaaca
    20461 gtaaattttc ttattgaata tctttgttta tttttcatca aaattcccct ttcatgttat
    20521 tttacacaat tatatgataa taatttgcac ttgtatatat gttttttgat taattatttt
    20581 atattaatat ctcaaaaata ttaatataat atatatttgt tactcactta atttcgctat
    20641 gttttatgct atattgatat aattataatt tatattaaca attaactaat atgatgtttt
    20701 ttacagaaaa aataaaaatg aaaaatatgg gaagattaaa tacatacaat aattcgaatc
    20761 tatacaaagg ggataaaaca agcgttgaat tagttgttaa aaaaatcaag aattttagag
    20821 gaggacaaac taaaagtcta cgtctaaatt tgatagattg aagaatacag ttataataca
    20881 tttcgtttct aaaatagatt tagtggaaag tgatgaactt tatagtataa atatcaatag
    20941 ttattcattc aaatttttaa ctaataatac gattggatcg gctacattta actagacaac
    21001 ttttataagg aattttagcc ttaaattaag aaagtgggca attattttta tggaaaaaaa
    21061 ggaaggactt tcagtccgga attcaaactt caaatggttc aattgttcaa aaatggaaaa
    21121 tcccgtaaat atattattca cgagtatagt ttaacaccat acgcaataga ctagattaaa
    21181 gacaatgata agacaggggc atttatacac caggataatc ttagagaagt gttaaaaacc
    21241 aaaggtttag ttgtttcaag aagaaaaatc attaagatta tgaaggttaa tgggctcatt
    21301 tcattatata acaaagtacg atataaacat aaaaagcaaa attataatga acaattgata
    21361 gataatagac ttaatcgaaa atttaaaata aaatatacgg ggtaatctat tttattatta
    21421 ttaaaatgtt ctgcactatt acctgatcca ataaaatcac cgactaaaac tattaatgtt
    21481 tctttattat tgtctttata ggataattga tttttaatta ctattggaat tgtattaaaa
    21541 ttattttttt catcaactct agctaattta tgtgaattaa agagatagct tacaaatgta
    21601 ccactcttta ttttttcatc ttcagcttgt aatggttgaa taattatttt tttaatatct
    21661 ttatatttat cccttaattt tctataacaa tttatgacta attctccata tacaccaata
    21721 tttattatta ctatatatct taaaattccc aaaaataatt gcttatattc atcaactgtt
    21781 aaataattat acaaccctaa aatactattt tttactgact ctttatagtc atttgataaa
    21841 ttattgtacc actccatttt agctaactca ttatctgttt tatgagtatt ttacataaca
    21901 tctattgctt tcaaaatttt aatcccctct tttattattt tttaaccgca tcatttatga
    21961 tacgcttctg cttatcgaaa cttgatgagg tttttataca catcttactt tctaaaatta
    22021 gtttttgtct tttctaaaaa tagacttcaa attataaata agttgaactt atagtataat
    22081 aatcctaaat aaagacttaa ttatctacat ataaaagata aacactaatt tgaaaggact
    22141 taaaaatatg aaacctttta tcattgacga aaatcatttt gaatttgaat ataataaatt
    22201 acttaacgaa attaatatat ttgatttctc aaaagctaaa acccttgtaa ctggattcga
    22261 tcaaataggt tcaaatgtac cctctgttat ttattcaata tatgatgctt gtgaatattt
    22321 tagcaattct tttgtgtgtt taaagtatgc gcatcaaaat atactatata ctaatagtca
    22381 taataaaaat tattattggg tattttatta tcacaacata acacttcatt ttttacatac
    22441 tatacatgat ctaatgtata gcttaataag agaattaact cattcttatg aagtcagatt
    22501 agaaataggc tttaaaaaga acttaatatc caatttaaaa tcctctaaca acgaaattca
    22561 taaaaaatta ggaaatatac ttaacaaaaa tagcccaatt cgcacattga aatatagaga
    22621 tgaatatact cataacataa ctccttacag agtaaatagt catcctcaaa aagataaaaa
    22681 tggaatttct cttttcaaag gataccaaac tatgattacg aatatagacg aagctataca
    22741 agatatacaa tctgacttag aaaaactaca aaaaaaggca tataaaatca aagtaacact
    22801 agatatatta taatataatt aatattttta aaaaaatcac cacttagtct ctatagatcc
    22861 ataaacttct actctttata aattaactta ttgaatatat cgaatgacat aataatcgtt
    22921 ctcaaaaaca acctatgatt tctattgata ctcaaaaaat tcgagatatt cataatttta
    22981 tgaatatctc gaattttatt aactactaag acacttttat taacttgttt cacagtgttt
    23041 tcaaacatat actaaaatgc tttttcctta aaaacttatt ataattttag atgcatctat
    23101 aaagtatatg aatactctaa ctttcttcaa aattgctcaa catttcattt aaatgtgggt
    23161 attgatcttt ttctggtata acccctctat tttttcagtt caataactat catttttaaa
    23221 tcgctctctg ctcgtctcct actgttaatc tgacctactt cattaaacca atacaatata
    23281 ttttttaatt gtgattcatc aaaatctagt ataaatggtt ttatataaga attaaattta
    23341 tcatttgccc tatcaaaaga atcgctttta gaaaatacca aaattgttaa atttaaaaaa
    23401 tcttctttaa taccttcatt cttacaaact tcatataaaa tttttgtgta ctcatcattc
    23461 acttcattat aacaacaatc tccacctcta actttattct taatttcttc aagatgttta
    23521 aatacatctc catttagaaa atacgagatg aaagataaat tttcgttatc ttgtatacat
    23581 ttttctatag attgtttagt aaattcatca aaataattga atatattatt ttttgcaata
    23641 aacttaatca aaatttgaaa tgtcgattca ttatcaaatg aaatatgttt ttgataatat
    23701 gtatttttca gttctccaat taataattct tttctgtcat cgaataaaat atctaaagtt
    23761 ctataattta ttcgcctgtt ttttttccct ttttcatcat ttaattcaaa agtaaatttc
    23821 caaagtattt caaaaatttt tttataagta taatcatcaa aatattctaa ataatttctt
    23881 ttgatatacc tttttaattg aacatcatct attaaaaatt cttgtttttc ctctaaatct
    23941 ataataaaat gcttttctac atcttttgta aacattgaag gttttacaaa taattgttct
    24001 agcatgtttc tcatatgcgc aattacatct tctctagatg gtgaaattag taaatcattt
    24061 ttatctataa ttggatgtgc agacaaatgt ctctgttgtc ttaaatgatt aatattttca
    24121 aataataaag catctattaa tttagtttgg cttttaactt tttttattag ttctttttcc
    24181 cactccgaac tatttgggtt tctatcttgt tcttctttaa tccattgtaa tattttttta
    24241 gcatttgaat catcaaatat cgaatccata tctttaagct tgtacaatat atctgaaata
    24301 actactgaat acagcattac tactgctgaa cgataactac cattttgata tgatattagc
    24361 acttctttaa aatatctttg tgtctctttt ttattaatat tatcatataa agtttctatt
    24421 tgttccatta taaaacctcc aattatgtat cttaatttca tatcttcctt tcacaatata
    24481 gataaaaaaa ataatgtaat tcacaattta attataccat agccatttat acactactta
    24541 aatcacatta tactaattat cgataagaat tcattctatt tttgtaacca aaacctactt
    24601 cattcatttc tttttcaaac gttcaatttt atctacaatc attaaattta ttgctaagtc
    24661 ttgctttata aaattatttt cttctttctc tatagctctt accgatatac tcactgattt
    24721 tttccatctt atagcttctt tctttgcgca ttctggattt tgattaatta aactttctat
    24781 ttcctgcttt tcttcttcac tattaaatac tggtatatat gagaggtgct tatgccacaa
    24841 ccatccttca ttatctaggt tcagctgcga cattagaaag tggctaagtt ttatatctaa
    24901 tgaatcccta taatagtaat catataaatt tgtaaaatca cggccaattt caaatacttt
    24961 taatgccgca ttatttggat atattacaat acccctagtt tcatctacat accttgcata
    25021 gttccaataa agaatagttg aatgatactt aacatttatt cttaacatac tgctcctact
    25081 attcatatgt atatatgtga aattaggtgc ttttgcgttt tcatcttcta attcgtctaa
    25141 catttctatt gtgaattcgg gattcaataa ataataccaa gacattcctg atgcatcaga
    25201 attcattaat ttccaattat ttttatcacc tatatacctt ttaagtctat ctatcggatt
    25261 aggtagtatt cctagacgat attttatcaa agtttctact tctgaaattg aagctgcact
    25321 attatgtggc gtattactat cttgatttct agtataaata gtccgattcc ttaaatatat
    25381 tttactgtac ctttttcttt tatgtcttca tcaagtgtaa aaggaacata gtcagatttt
    25441 gatataataa taacatccac ttccgtatca tttattacaa ttgttttcat tttaatatcg
    25501 ggcgcgccat atccttccca tttgttattg tgtactagat catttaattg ctgctggttt
    25561 cttctaaaac aatagtcact aaaaccaatt atttcaccat tatctgctac accaataata
    25621 agataagctt ctttgttttc tagattatta gctaaacaaa taatatcgtg tagtaattta
    25681 tgattattgt ctgtcgtatg atgttcctac ttaaaatccc aataactacc ttcatacttt
    25741 aaatcgatta aactttcaat cttttcagtt aatgactctt ttttcatatc aaaaatcatt
    25801 cctttatata tagtttggca atatttagtt taagaattaa taaattatag taattttatt
    25861 atatttctat tatactaaag agaacaaacg ttccctttat tactgttaat tctaatttat
    25921 aatataaata aagtaaacat aaccaataaa gcaagtttga aaggacaatc acattgaatt
    25981 ttaaaaatta caaatatttt actggaaaag atttgatgaa ggaatgtaac ttgagtgaaa
    26041 aaatgtttaa gaacagtatg gataagctca aacgcgttta taagttagat ataaataggt
    26101 acaaatcaaa tccatcagca accaatagcg gttacagttt taacttattt gaattagagt
    26161 tatttaaaat tttactaaat actattgagg actttcctgt tccaacatct tctaaaaaat
    26221 ttgatgacat agatttaaga gaggaggtat taaagaaaaa taatagtcaa tttattagct
    26281 atattactaa tatcagcgat tcaattgata atattaaaaa cgatgcatta aaagcccaaa
    26341 tttatgcatc tgaaaactat tcttttactt tagaatggct tagtgctcaa tcaaagtgta
    26401 atgatgcatt gtcttcattt tttaattata caaattctct agatttagat aagagttcaa
    26461 aattatatag aaaattagca catagaattg acgagttatt gtttgaaaca ataatggaag
    26521 ataatatgac atttgataat gatttcaatt tcaaacaact atataaagtt catcaatata
    26581 ataataaaaa caatcccgaa aattttatta tatacaacca agtagaacct gatgattcca
    26641 agtatttgaa tgtaaattat gaattagcta gatatatatc aaacgaacca agtatagatg
    26701 attatagcga acgtactgat aacaaattat tagatttttt cattattgat attttaaaca
    26761 aactctacct tccaagtttg aataaaagaa tcaatcataa aattgtaact tatgatataa
    26821 aaaatgatga tgaatcaaaa attcgtgaaa aattaagaaa aaaagaaatt gtaaaatatc
    26881 cattcaacgt taatggatac tttctccgta ttgaaaacga cttattttct aactatcaaa
    26941 gaattattaa tactataaat caatataaaa accgcacttt tgatttacaa aattttgaat
    27001 cacgcataga gaatataata aatagctccg atccattaat atcaaacgat aagtttctca
    27061 atatttataa agacttttat ttgtcattgt ctaaattttc taacctattt tatactaatc
    27121 gccaatccta tgttgatgat ggtataagtc caaatcaagt agagagcttc ttaaatgact
    27181 tgtatcgaat tcaactttta ttagataaat attcatttaa taaagatatt gaaccacttt
    27241 caaaaataaa ctttaccgaa ttaacgaacg ctttccagtt atttaaagaa ataaaatcta
    27301 ctcaaattaa agacgaaacc gtcagcgaac aagtcaatga tttatctagt tggtctatcg
    27361 caaaagctct aagtgaaacc ttagacaatt taaaatttta atagcattac ctaagtaggt
    27421 cgtccaattt ttttgtatat ggacgaccta cttatttgcg tttaattctc ctttaatatg
    27481 tatttagcaa cacaaattta gtgcttatat aacaaaggag agattaatta tgactcataa
    27541 catctttgag caaaatccat attttttaaa ttcaaatgga ttttatgaag tgattccacc
    27601 taagagtaac aatgatgtag aaaaaatcat tcaattgtct agtcccatca ttattgaaaa
    27661 taaatttctc gacccgtcta caggggttga gaaattgatt attacagatg gaaaaaacat
    27721 tgaacgtatt gaagcgtcag atatcttaac atctttcaag ctacctggat tgattaagta
    27781 tggcttcaac atcaacgaac ggtatattaa atcattaagc tatgcattac aatcgatgcg
    27841 ccagtcactt ccattatcta aattatatac aggcgtaggt gtattacagt ctgatgatga
    27901 aggtatggtc atttcattgg ataaaccata cttttcaaaa gaaatagagc agtctcaagc
    27961 taatgaaatc atttgtgaaa cacactatga tttacaacca aaaggtactt tcaaaggctg
    28021 gtgggagatg tacttaaaac aagttaaagg gaacttacta ctagaacttg cagtagtatt
    28081 tgctgcttct tcattagtta ctgcattcct aaaaacaaga catgaggtcg aatttgcggg
    28141 aaccatcttc tcatttatgg gaaattcaag cacaggtaaa tcgactgcag ccgctttagc
    28201 tgtttcaata gctggcaatc ctactaaagg tagtaataca ctttttaggt cttggaatgg
    28261 tactagaaat gcgcttgaag gatatttaag taacaattat ggtttgccta tcgtattgga
    28321 cgaattatcg gctgcaacct tcaaagacac tactgggttg ttgtacagtc tggcagaagg
    28381 acaaggccga caacgatcta atatagatgg taatgtcaaa gcactcaaaa attgggggac
    28441 ctcagtgata agtacggcag aacacagtgt tttaaataat agtgcacgta atgatggatt
    28501 aaatgttcgt accattgaaa tatcagaagc atttacgacg agtgctgaca atgcagatgc
    28561 gattaaaaag gctacatccg tcaattatgg gcatgtaatg ccattagtag ctgaatatct
    28621 tttaaatcgt gaaggtgaag taattaaatg gtttcacgcg gaacatgatt ggttcaaaaa
    28681 acaattaaaa aatgaaacga gtcatacagg tattcgtatg ttcaaacgct atgcagcgat
    28741 tacgacatct gctcgtatat tcgaacgtgt tattgcgacg cccatagatt tggatgcgat
    28801 tagaaattac ttactcactt accattcaga ttcagtaagt gagcggtctc ttgctgataa
    28861 agcactcgaa acgattacac aatttgttgc acagaataga ggaaaatttt ctgatgataa
    28921 tagattatca accatggtag aaaattatgg acttattgaa ttaaaggata attgtattca
    28981 agtcaaaatc cttaaagatg tctttaaacg tatgttggaa gaaaaccaat atcaagatgt
    29041 gaataacgtt atcgatgcgc tgcgtgataa aggacatatt caatctgatc ctaacagaaa
    29101 gacaaccaaa cgcagtatca aagattccaa tggtaagtcc aaaacgattg tattctacca
    29161 tcttaaattg gataaagaac ttgcacctat tttaggctta aacgctcatg ttgaaccttt
    29221 cacaccacca caatttgacg gtaatacaaa tccagatttg cttaatgaat ttgttaaaaa
    29281 agccagagaa atagaagcta atgatgattt agaattataa attaaatatt tggaggttta
    29341 ttcatatgga cgaattcatc acattactcg ctgatttagt gattgaagaa atcaatcgca
    29401 ctgatgacta atcatatcgc ccaacacctg actggtgttg ggctcatcta taaattcgtt
    29461 cataaatata tattatcatg atgaaaggag gaaactcgat gaaacaagct attggttatt
    29521 tacgccaaag tacaaccaag caacaatcac tcactgcaca gaaacaaact atccaaacac
    29581 tcgctaaaaa atacaatatc caacacatca ccttttatag tgataagcaa tcaggcagaa
    29641 cggataatcg aacaggctat caacaagtca tcgaacgcat tcaacaaaga caatgtgacg
    29701 tattatgttg ttatcgctta aatcgactgc atcgtaattt gaaaaatgca ttaaaactta
    29761 tgaaactgtg tcaaaagtat catgttcata ttctaagtat tcatgatggc tattttgata
    29821 tggataaagc gtttgatcgc ctaaaactta atttattcat aagtctcgca gaattagagt
    29881 ccgataatat tggtgaacaa gtcaaaaatg gccttcaaga aaaagctaaa caaggtaaac
    29941 tcatcacaac acatgcacca tttggttata cctatcgcaa tggtacattc acaattaatc
    30001 aagatgaagc accaacggtt aaggcaatat tccattacta cctacaaggc tatggttata
    30061 aaaaaattgc gcaatactta gaagctgata ataaattcat taatcgcaag ccctatcaag
    30121 tgcgtaatat tatccttaac cctaattact gtggccgtgt tattaatcaa tacggacaat
    30181 atgacaacat gttcccttct attgtttcga ccagtatata tgaacaagct caagcgatac
    30241 ggtcacaaaa acatattaac cggacaccat cagataatca acttcagaag aaaataaaat
    30301 gtccatattg tggatcaacc ctgactaata tgacgattag aaaaaagcac catacgttac
    30361 gttattatgt ctgtcctcaa aatatgaatg catcacgttt tgtctgtgca ttcaaaggaa
    30421 tcaatgcgca agtattagaa acaagtgtct tagagacttg tcaggacttc tttcagaacc
    30481 aacagctcta ttcaaaaatc aaccaaacaa ttcaacaacg actcaaaaga caaagaggca
    30541 tagaagctaa acatacactc acgcaagaac aactgataga tagacttgcc aaaggtatga
    30601 ttgatgctga aacatttagg aatcagtctc aatcagtact tcaaaagcgc aaaaccatat
    30661 cctcaataag tgatactaag ttacaaacat cactacaaaa ggttatacag aaaagtttca
    30721 cgttaaacat gctgtatccc tatattgatg aaattcatat tactaacaat agagaattaa
    30781 gcggaatcta tttaaaaaat gagccactaa acatcgttaa tcaaacgata caatcatcaa
    30841 ctggctaaac aagaaaggat gaatcagtta tgcaacaact caaacaaaaa cgtgttggta
    30901 tttatgtacg tgtatcaaca gaaatgcaaa gtacagaagg ttatagtatt gaaggtcaaa
    30961 tcaatcagat taaagaatac tgtcaatttc atcattttga agtcacagat atttacgctg
    31021 atcgtggtat ctcaggaaaa tctatgaacc gccctgagct ccaacgtatg ttgaaggatg
    31081 cgaatgaagg tcatatcgat tgtgtcatgg tatacaaaac aaaccgacta gcacgtaata
    31141 catcagattt acttaaaatt gtcgaagatt tgcataaaca aaacgtcgaa tttttcagtt
    31201 tgtctgagcg tatggaagtc acgacttctt ctggtaaact catgttacaa attctagctt
    31261 cgttttcaga attcgaacgt aataacattg tcgagaacgt attcatgggt caaaccagac
    31321 gtgctcaaga aggctattat caagggaatt taccactagg atatgataaa atacctgata
    31381 gtaagcatga actcatgatt aatcaacatg aagccaatat tgttaaatat atatttgagt
    31441 catatgctaa aggccacgga tatcgaaaaa tggccaacga acttaatcat aaaggttatg
    31501 taacaaagaa aggtaatcca ttcagtacat cagctatagc ttatatcctt accaatcctt
    31561 tttacattgg taaaatacaa tttgcgaaat ataaagattg gaatgaaaag cgacgtaaag
    31621 gccttaatga taatcctgta gtagctgacg ggaagcattc gcctatcatt agtcaagaac
    31681 tatgggataa agtacattca cgtatgaaac aagttagtca aaaacctcaa gttcatggaa
    31741 aaggaaccaa tctattaact ggtattattc actgcccaca atgtggtgca ccaatggcag
    31801 ctagtaacac aacgaacaca ttgaaagatg gtaccaagaa gcgaatacgt tattattctt
    31861 gtagtaactt ccgaaacaaa ggctcaaaag tatgttctgc gaatagcgtt agagctgatg
    31921 tgattgagaa atacgtcatg gatcaaatac tcgaaattgt caaaagtgat aatgtcatta
    31981 accaagtctt acaacgtgtc aatcaggaga ataaagtcga tatcggtgca ttgaaccacg
    32041 atatcgctta taaacaacaa caatacgacg acgtcagcgg gaaactccat aatttagtaa
    32101 aaaccattga agataatccg gacctaacat ctgcattgaa agcaactatt cataaatatg
    32161 aaacacaact gaatgacatt acgaatcaaa ttaataagct caagcagcaa caaaatcaag
    32221 agaaaccatc ttatgattcg aaacaaatcg ctgccctatt acaacgaata tttcaaaata
    32281 tagaatccat ggataaatca cagctcaaag cattgtacct aacggttatt gaccgtattg
    32341 atattcgtaa agatgagaat cataaaaagc aattctatgt cactctcaag ctcaataatg
    32401 aaattattaa acaacttttc aataatacct ctctcgacga agtgctcctc agcacttcgt
    32461 ctttgttttt gcctcaaaca ctctactttc aaatctaata taaacatatt gtcctttcgt
    32521 cattcaataa cacccatcta atgagtcttt tcaacatact aacaagccat aactcaatgt
    32581 gaagcttata ttgaatgacg aaagaacatt ccatcatgat aaaccaacgg gatagcaatg
    32641 ggatttgata acttcaagta taagaaggat tacgcaagcg taatcccgaa atcccattat
    32701 tatttataaa taaataatat aaaaagaaaa attaagtcgt actgacatct acaaatccaa
    32761 atgatatata aatatatcgc tatatttccc gagaaatgag cgggataacg ggatttcctt
    32821 gtcatatcaa caattgtgat gatttttgat tgggatattt tctgtatttc attgggattt
    32881 ctaagcgaaa caaacattat ttcaaactta tattatctaa atgatgtatc acatgtatac
    32941 atccatcaaa tacattagga ggtcataatg atgacactag aacaacaact caagcactat
    33001 ataacaaact tattcagtct accaaaagat gaaaagtggg aatgtgaatc tatcgaggaa
    33061 atcgctgatc atatcttacc tgaccaatat gtaaggcttg ggccactcag taataaaata
    33121 cttcaaacct acacctacta ttctgataca cttcacgaaa gtaatatcta ccctttcatt
    33181 ctctaccacc agaaacaact catagccatt ggttatattg atgaaaacca cgatatggat
    33241 ttcttatatc tacacaatac ggtcatgcca ctactagacc aaagacattt acttgaaaag
    33301 gagaattata ataatgaata aatggataca catagctcag ataagcgtca cagtcattac
    33361 agaagttatt acaataatga aagatataga aaaggagaaa tgagcatgga acgttatatt
    33421 acacgtggta ttgccaatta cttgccagca atgttacagc aacagttatg gaaacttgta
    33481 gcgcaacgcg aaaacgaaca attcaaggaa ctagaagaga ttgattactt tcatatattc
    33541 cagttcaata tgcataatag tcaattatat atcaaacata agcaagaacg tcctgaatat
    33601 atcaaaattc ataaagcaaa ttatcaaaaa gcaataaata tcagtaaggt ttacgttatc
    33661 cgtgaagatg atgtagacct ttcttattat gtcatgatgt taccggaaga atattaaaaa
    33721 ggagtgaaat aaatatgcaa aacattaaaa gtacattaga aactgaagct atatttagtg
    33781 atgataagca acatagatat ctactaaaaa agatatggga taaaacaaaa caaactgtca
    33841 ctgttctaac tatgtatcct cactatgatg gtgttaaaag tattgatctt acaactcaga
    33901 ttattatcaa taaagtgact gaaaaggaag aattcggagc tgttaatttt gttaatttat
    33961 attccaatat tgatacacct attaatttaa gggatttgaa aaaaaacagc catgacaagc
    34021 acacggatat tcatattatg aaagctgtca aagaagccga tagtgtttta ttggcttggg
    34081 gttcctacgg aaagaaaccc cttgtggaaa atcgagtgaa tgatgtatta gacatattaa
    34141 aacctcacag taagaaaatc aatatattaa caaatcctca aacaaatgaa attatgcacc
    34201 ctctaaatcc atacgctaga aaggcatgga caattaaaac tttaatttaa ttattagaaa
    34261 acacatatca taaatataaa gccactcgta acaatatttc taaattatta ttgaattttt
    34321 agtagatata attttgaaat tgaattacaa taacctggaa gaaactgaac atctccaaaa
    34381 accacataac taccttttaa ttctttgatt accataggat tcgtgccatt tttggctgat
    34441 tttattctat tttctttcca gtgcataagt tcttccctct actgtttata tattttagat
    34501 gaaacaactt tctcaagtta ctctatattt cattatttaa atgcaatttt gcgaatgcgt
    34561 tcattcgtaa tttctttctt aaattaacaa tatctattct catagaattt gtccaattaa
    34621 gtgtagacga ttcatttact tagttatatc tgctaattat aataatatta atagatagta
    34681 ggaggtataa ttaacgtgtt caatacaaca tataaagaaa tatatagcat gttacctaat
    34741 aaaccttacc cagtacatga tatctatgaa gactgtagaa ctattcttgc tgaattgcaa
    34801 atagaaatgt ttaatagaat taataaacag ctttataaaa cctgtcatta caataagcct
    34861 agaaaacatc acgaaatgat taagaaatta ctaatcgaat ttattataga caacaaagat
    34921 agcaaaatcg ttagcgcgga accatttgaa ttaaacctag aagcttatta tgctatcaaa
    34981 caaaattgta atattagtaa taacaataaa tccttagatg aatatattat tacatatttt
    35041 gagtatttat tgtctaatat aagtaacaca ttaacaaata ataatagggc taatggaaat
    35101 aacccaataa taaattacat ctatgttact caaagaaaag atggcatggt ttgcgtagtt
    35161 ggaaaatcac atttcaaata tgaatttaag ggtaatgaat ataaattatt taaaaatcaa
    35221 gaaggtgact tatttaagaa gatggatgaa gataaaggta ccggaaaaat attatcttca
    35281 ttgtatataa aagacgatga attaaaaaaa caatattcta catgtagaga atttctagat
    35341 gattatttat atacagcatg gattattcct gttttgctag ataaacatgc aacaagtcaa
    35401 ttagaggaat atttaggtag atatttaatt aaccaaaacg taccaatcct taatttactt
    35461 tcacatactt tcaaataatc aagttatatt taaagatagt atttattctt atacacattt
    35521 tgcccaatct attttaaatt ctttttccaa gtataataag aatatatata aaactagtaa
    35581 attagacaaa aaatcagaac aattttcggg ttctgatttt tacttttaat tgattatctg
    35641 ctcacacagt ttttctaccc aatcatcatc agtgaagttt atataaacaa tttctattac
    35701 tgattcaacc tctaatatgt tattcaatga tttaaaagtt gctggagcat attggtcact
    35761 atacggatac agtaaaacta cttttttgac attcatcccg tgctgtctat atctcgtata
    35821 gtatgcatac atttgatata gatccgcttg acttggccca tggcgattta agattttcca
    35881 ttttgtatca ataatgataa cttcatcatt atcatttgat gttgttacaa tatcaggttt
    35941 aatcttatat acatttacct ttttatcatt cttcatatta aataatgagt atttattatg
    36001 ttgagtattg actaatgtaa acatactttt agttttcttt aatttgtttg cgatatactc
    36061 tccatataat ttctccatag ggaaaagaaa agcaagcgct gcagtattac ctgtgtaagt
    36121 ttggaatgat ttattcctta atatgagttg cgcccatttt aacgctttgt catagtactg
    36181 aaatcgtcaa attattatat aaaaatacca gcacagagta agaaggataa tctaatcaaa
    36241 atgtgctggt aaaaatttta ttgttacttt ataaataaaa tatttttaat aaatattttt
    36301 taagctcgtt tctttcacaa aatctattcc tgtatcaatc gcatcaaagt gttttttacc
    36361 gcattttatt ttagataatt cagttggtct caaatcttca cttgctatac ttcctttagt
    36421 ttctacaata aaatatagct tttccttacc gaatttctct aaaagtacag cccagtcagg
    36481 attgtatggt cctagtggcg ttttcacttt aaaccaagac ggtaatttta tatagaactt
    36541 aacgttctca tctttctcac actcaattgc aaactctttt tcgactgtgg aatcatagat
    36601 aatatgatca tatagagaac gattgtcgtt tacttttaaa gcatttgttg tataacttga
    36661 aagttcatca gttaggaata gactttgttc atattcttca ttatttctct catatttaac
    36721 accatctaca attgcattct tctttgccga attaataatt ctagcggttt ccatcatgta
    36781 catttgtgga ttacgtctaa aatctcttaa agtttcacta ttagataata ttctaattaa
    36841 tgttttccta gtaagttttg tctcattctg taaataacta ataatatcag gagcttctgt
    36901 gtattcttcc tcagatgctt caaatcctgt agatgtttca ttaattcttc ttacacctga
    36961 ttgatcagtt acaatattta ctttttgata ttctaatttt gcaattttta ctgacaattc
    37021 ttctcttaat tttgctgaag cggtgtgaat aaatgcatca ctatcaaatg aaataacata
    37081 cttagttttg tattttattt tatcccaaat ttctaagaaa ggacctgaca gtaattcttt
    37141 acgtacttta atacttactc gttcatcttt attttttata tctactttat tagtatcaaa
    37201 tatatttttc acaaaatctg tgattgaatc tttcattttt tcattgatat ttaaaatatc
    37261 ttcaggtaat tcaagctcat ctttctcaat tgcttcagct aattttaaac ttccttttcc
    37321 cttactatca atatatttat tttctttcat gaatttaata agaatcttcg atttagcagt
    37381 tccaagcgga atcttttctc ctaaatcatt tgttccaatt acaattgaac taaaactgtt
    37441 ttcttcaaat attccaaatt tcattccttc ttcttcgtat tctctctgca aaccattagc
    37501 aaagtcctca taactttcat tagccataac agttaatgta ttcgtttcaa aaccaggcac
    37561 acgttgcccc tcttgattaa cagcaatacg taaaccacgt ccaatttttt gacgttttgt
    37621 aatggtatct tttgtttcta ttaaagtaca aatttgaaag acgtttggat tgtcccatcc
    37681 ttcttttagc gcagaatgag agaaaataaa gcgtagttta tttgccttat cagtttttcc
    37741 cttttctgcg ttatacattg ttaaaagttg ttctttatct ttcatgatga ttttatatgt
    37801 actctcatct gctgcagtat caccttttgt atttttagga atacctttgc catctacaga
    37861 aaaatatcca tcatgtactt cttcagccgg tatgtgtcta tcgattagtg atttatactt
    37921 ctcttttttg attaacttat tgtattcagc ttcaaaaatt tgtgcatatt cttctttgac
    37981 catgttttta ttctcatcat atgatcgata cttttcaacc ttatcaataa agaataaact
    38041 caatactttg ataccttgtg aatttaattt taattcttta tctaaatgct cttctatcgt
    38101 tttacgaatt tgacctctct ttatttgtct atcgttttcg tttgattgac ttaaacgtat
    38161 gattgacggc tctcctgaaa attcaatata ctcattacca ggctcagcag aaatttcttg
    38221 tacaaaacct actttttcat atgtagaaat ccgcttagat ttaagatata aatcatcacc
    38281 ttgctttagc tttatttctt ttttgtcgat atttccttta gaactaacat acatttcaac
    38341 agatgctgtt atagttgttt tatttgattt aacatttaat aatttaatat atgcttcatt
    38401 accatctaca tcatttttta taccagcaac ttctatttgt tttactaatt cgtgttggta
    38461 tgcttctaca gggcccaatc gatatagcaa aggatattca gtatttttgt gcgttgcaga
    38521 atatctaaat gagacagatg ggtttaatgc ttcaattgct ttttttgcat tttccgtgtt
    38581 atctacactt tgaggttcat caataattac gattggattt gtttctgcta ttaaatcaat
    38641 cggtctaata ccatttaatt tatccatatc atcacgataa atgatattca tattatcgtt
    38701 attgttcttt cctttagaaa aggcttgaat attaataacc ataatctcaa tgttattgct
    38761 ctcagcaaag ttacgtactt catcaagctt tgaactgtta tacataaatg agttataaat
    38821 cacactattc atttgtgttt taaagtaatc tttagtcatt tcaatcgttt tcataacacc
    38881 ttctttgatt gcaactgaag gtactacaat cacaaactta gtaaatccat atgctttgtt
    38941 taactcaaga atcgatttta aatacacaaa agttttaccc gtcccagttt ccatctctat
    39001 attaaactga gggaacggac taggaatcaa atcagaaatt ggaataccat tatctatttg
    39061 aatttgattt acgttcttta acattctttc gtagttttta attactttat tccctacacc
    39121 atgctcacca aataaactac cttgagttct cttatctgaa atagtaaata aagattgatt
    39181 gatttcatga ccttcaaaaa cacgtaacac tgaattaatt gcatcttgct gataattcag
    39241 ttcatcaaat tgaatcttca tttatacacc tcttatatcg ttaatatatt ctcttctgga
    39301 taaccactat cctttaataa ttcgattaca ttcaatttat ctgaatcatt tttaaaccct
    39361 gcatctttca atactactga gctcgtatca gtaccatttt cattgcgttt ctcaacaatt
    39421 atttgtgcca ccgaaacatc aatattatct gctaaacaaa cgaatagatt tccatatgca
    39481 atgtcataga catttttacc ctcatgttga aactgattta cattatacgt taactcgaga
    39541 ccattcttca gcatgatttc atacacaaca tctagctcac ttctaccctc aacaaataca
    39601 tcttcaaaag caaataagtt atcctctaaa tcttcaaaat ctgaattcca ttcacgaata
    39661 tttgatttat ctagcttcag taccttaaaa ccaatatcca attgctcagg atctacaata
    39721 ttatcagcca acatcccagt tttattattt ttctcaatca actcctgctt aactaactca
    39781 cccgcacgac gaattctctc ttcaccgata tcacaaatcg ttctataacc atctttatat
    39841 gcctcacttt tctcgtctaa catttcagga agctgaacca taataaactt tctgttacca
    39901 ccatcttctg catttaattg caccgttgcg tgtgcagttg tggctgaacc agaaaagaaa
    39961 tcaataatta tatcattatc tttagtattt aaagctaaag tatcttttac ataatataat
    40021 gatttgggaa aatcgaaaaa tttgcctcct agtacttttt caacaacttt agacccttga
    40081 tttataaaat tatatttttt ggaatcccaa tgcgttttaa ttaattgacc tttagttata
    40141 cgatattttt catatatctg tatatcacct tttatatctt ctgatgctaa taattctcct
    40201 tcatcaataa gtttttgagt agtatctttc ttagttttcc atgttctctc gtgggaagta
    40261 ataggataaa tttttattgc atctggtaat tcatgggttg aaatttcatt tgtattttta
    40321 tttacataaa taggatagaa aaaatgcggc ttattttcac gcttattcgc atctcccccc
    40381 cctgtacgta tatagttgtt taatttgtat tcactaactt catcttttaa attgtatttt
    40441 ttcctaattt cttcatctaa gattacagct tcaaaattgc atttttcaat atttttagaa
    40501 taaaaaagcg catactctgt agatgtagca aaaaatttct cttgattcct tccttcaggt
    40561 ttggatacta ctgtaacata gccaagtcta tttctacttc caaatatttc atccaaaatt
    40621 tttattaaat ttcctaattc ataatgatca attgctacac atataacacc atcatctttt
    40681 aataagtttt ttgatatttt aaggcgtgga tacattagat taagccaatt tgtatgaaaa
    40741 ttaccttcac tttcagtatt agatgataac aatatatcgt tatcatcgat ttgtttagta
    40801 aattttttat agtattctat tgaatcagag aaattatttt tatatattat atctctacca
    40861 gtattataag gtggatcaat atatatcatt tttattttgt tactatacga cttttgaagt
    40921 aacttcaaca cttctaaatt atcaccttcg atatacaaat tttctgtcgt atcaaagttt
    40981 ttgcttttct ctttatctgg tcttaatgtt cctttagatg gcttttgtgc tcctaaaatc
    41041 gcatctttct taccatgcca attgaatgaa tatcgttcct tctctccatt tacttcttgt
    41101 cctaatattg ttttcaattt atcaaagtct atctgctctc catctgttaa tatttcagga
    41161 aacaattctt ttaacttctt aatattctca ttcgttaaat ctggtgaact acttggcact
    41221 tttttcattg ttattcctcc ttagttaggt actttgctct ttcttcttta agtttattag
    41281 ctttaagttg atactcaatc cttctattca attgtggttc tttcttcgcc ttattaacca
    41341 gctgctgaat ttctttatca agcttcatca ctaattctaa caattcaact ttgttatctt
    41401 caattgaagc atcatatttc tcttttgatt cagctgcaac aaatttagcc atcatatcta
    41461 aataaaatgt gcttaagctc gttttatcta aagcatccaa gtttgctgaa cttaagtatg
    41521 tatttaagtt aatagtttct gttgtttcaa gtatattcgt aactcttaaa taaccattgt
    41581 ctgttttttc gtgttccgac attattattt tatatcgatc ttcgcagtta aatataataa
    41641 ttaatggata aggcattact gaagctaacg ttttataaat atctttaact ttactgagct
    41701 gatttacctt tatttgaaag agaattattt cttcatactt ttcttttttg ctttcatatt
    41761 taagtatatt cgtattacgt tcagaaattg tcgctagaat tcttatacct ctagccacta
    41821 tcctttcctg gaataatttg cgctgaggta aggtaagctg tttctctaac tgattgaaag
    41881 gaaaggttct taacgtccat gcttctttag gtaaatttag gatagttaaa atttcttttt
    41941 ctttcataat taatctcctt taataattaa aaatgaaatt aattcaatat cattaaaatc
    42001 taagtttaag gattgttgaa tatctgttcc acctggtgta aagaaactat caaatacaga
    42061 ttcttcttgt ttattcctta taacatcaat tgatttcttt agtaagtcag tatagattgt
    42121 catatcttca ccgttatcag tctctttgtt aaattgatct accagctcag caaaaggttc
    42181 atcttgtcct aaagctaatc ttctatagaa atctaatatc gtcttagcgt tcgtatagtg
    42241 taataaagag tctccgttat cttttaagta aagtagtata tatggctcaa ggctattgtt
    42301 agacatatcg attggtgcat tttgtttaaa acagaagata actcctggtt ctgcttcttt
    42361 taatacatta ttcgatacaa tagaatacat ccctttcggc gctttctcta aatctttctt
    42421 gtgcgcttta atagcatgag ataaatcact cttaaagtct gtatacgtta aatctgtaat
    42481 tgaaattgca cccgatacgt cttctaagtt tattccttca tcttgcaatg ccttcaactg
    42541 gttacgacga tattcaatat cattcatttc tttcccagaa acgtcgaata catcttcttc
    42601 accagtagct gacgtattaa gtaacttcat acgcccttta actctttctt cgaggttaat
    42661 gtattcatct agttccatat ttggccagaa gtttactagt tgaatatctt tgtttcttga
    42721 accgatcctg tcaatacgac caaatctctg aataactcta actgggttcc agtgaatatc
    42781 atagttgatt aagtaatcgc aatcctgtaa gttttgccct tctgatatac agtctgttgc
    42841 aaataaaata tcaatttctt cagtagcttc gggtttggta agcgctctgt cctttgatat
    42901 tggagagaag tttgtaagta catcaactaa atctttagct tttacaccct tcagagtagt
    42961 tttgttatct ccagaaccca tcaccattgc tgaatgtata ttgttttcta ataatttctc
    43021 atttaggttg ttgtatagat attgaatcgt atctgcaaat gctgagaaga taataatctt
    43081 cttattacca tcattgatag gattttcgat cttcttctta atatgctcac ttaatacttt
    43141 taacttttca tctctactaa catcgatatt atttgtctca ttatataaat ccgttaatag
    43201 cgttaaatct cgttttagat cacctaacca cttgatatga tcaatatctt cgactttaat
    43261 acggacttta ttgcttccta ctgtaattgc ctctaattca tcatcttcaa tttccgatgt
    43321 ttcactataa tcattactaa agttcttatt atgggaatct tctagaatat tgattgtctc
    43381 attcatcttg taaatgattt tctcaatcgt tttattaaat gaatatatcg agctctctag
    43441 ccttttaaat atattcactt tcattaaact agcgacagca aattcacgat ctgtttgttt
    43501 aaatttacct gacccttctt ttaccgttgt atcatataaa tcttcataat attttctttt
    43561 atttggcaat acatacttca tcggttgata aatactgaat tccatactgg acataagctc
    43621 attaactttc gccatacctc taaattcatt attgatatcc acatcagtct ttatagatat
    43681 tggttttaat ctattcggga aagaaccaat atcatttaca tcataatact tttcaatatg
    43741 ttttctactt cttgctattg aaagtgcatc taaaatttga aaatattcgg gattcaccat
    43801 atttaaaaag ttcgttgttg ttctttcttc actcggtagt tccgaccatc tattaaatga
    43861 agtttgtgca tttttaagtg ctgtatttat tgaatcaaca ccttcattta ataatgctgt
    43921 atcatcttct tctgtaataa atgctatttg atttttaatg tcattcattt tattattcac
    43981 aggggtagct gaaagcaaaa gaacttttgt tttaacaccc tttttaatta cttcctgcat
    44041 caatttttga tatctagtta atttattttt tacagcatta ttatttctaa agttatgtga
    44101 ttcatcaatg acgaccaaat cataatttga ccaattaata gattcaagat taatatcacc
    44161 agtatctcct gagtctcgac ttaaatcagt atgattgagg acatcatatc taaatctatc
    44221 atctacaaga atattctttt tatcgttctg tttatatgtt agccaattgt ctctcaattt
    44281 ttttggtgct agtacgagta ctctatcatt acgtaattcg taatatttga ttaccgctaa
    44341 agcggagaat gtctttccta gtcctacact atctgctaat atacaaccgt tgaatttttc
    44401 aattttatcg ataataccaa gtactccatc tttctggaac tcgaataatt tattccaaac
    44461 gacagtttct ttaaaattag taccttcttt tattacgtta tcctcgctca aattatctaa
    44521 ctcatctgag aagatgttat agagcgtcac aaaatataac cactctggag agttttcctt
    44581 atagattagt ttaatttgtt ctagcacatt ttctgttaca tctttgacct ttgtctcatc
    44641 attccaaata gcatcaaact caactaagct attctcaact aattcatcta cacctgctaa
    44701 tacgaaatat gatccgagtc tatttgaaga agttaaacct aacccatcag ctgtaaaatc
    44761 gatatctgat tgtgaaaata aattaaccct attattatgg actaataatt gtttacttat
    44821 tgaataatca tcaacaagtg ttttaaaagt agctttttca tttatccatt ttgtgacttg
    44881 attcgctgtt cgcgtagaaa tcattttgtt tcttaactga atctcaaaat tattcccatc
    44941 gaactttgga ttattctcaa tttcttgtaa ttgcagtttg tattgtctct ttacttcttg
    45001 tcctaattta tagaaagcgg gtttagtaaa taaaaattta aactctgata atttatctaa
    45061 ttcttcttta atagcatagt atgcaaataa actaaatgtg gctgatgcaa ctgtcaactt
    45121 agcatcttta taaacatttt ctttaagtaa attaactaaa gtattctctc ctttattatc
    45181 aactacgtat tgtttcattg ctgttttcac cccgattaat ttattaattc tattatctca
    45241 taaataattc gttaagactt agttattata gatatatttc acttcttaat attttaatat
    45301 ttatcatata ctcataattc tactcgttat ccttcaaata cccataaatc tcttcttcaa
    45361 cttccgctct tgtcttcaaa tcaagcagag taactcctcc aattagattc aaatacttat
    45421 tcgcttgaac aaagtgatct cattttatat caactccatc ttgtttcaac ctgtaaatcg
    45481 ccgaaagaat ccctaatccc agttcttttt ttcgatgtaa agttacttga gaagaatatt
    45541 actgctctag ctgagaaatc actttcgcag aaaaacttaa tgtgttcata tgggtcttct
    45601 ctcgttgcat catatgtaag attccccacc caccataatc tagatagtac attgacaaac
    45661 aatgctcttt ttaaaccatt tttgtatgat gttaatgcag ttttaattct ttcatcttta
    45721 ttcttactca gttcatcatt taatcgataa tacaaataat ctttgtagta tgtcattgtc
    45781 attcctaacc agaacttttc ctgacttgct tgtactggtg atagcatatg caatgaacga
    45841 tgtagtattt caacattctt tggatctgta tctgaataaa ttccttcagt aattagaggt
    45901 tcatagtcaa actcaatatt cccatcaaga attgtctctt tattaaagat ggtttctaat
    45961 accgcttcat cattctctta tatatacttc acatatgtat caaaattcgc caagaactct
    46021 tctactgttt cactagtcgc gtatttaatt atctttttca ttatactacc aatttttcgt
    46081 ctagatacag tgaggctttg ttcattaaat tattcttaat ttgtcttgta ccgaagtttt
    46141 ttctattcga attaaacgta tctataataa tgaatcgcct acacttaatt cgacattttc
    46201 tatgagaata atatagaaaa taacctcatc atttgtgata actttcacaa aaacataaca
    46261 gcaattctca taaacctcat acgttccgat acgttcaaaa tccctttatg aagcggctga
    46321 aaaaaccgca tcatttatga tatgcttccc cacgcatgat cttaaatgcg cgatacactt
    46381 gttccatcag gatgactttc atcatttggt gtgggaaggt cattttgctg aatgataggg
    46441 cgtagttgct gcgttgtaat actttttgat gcaggccgtt tgatccgccg atgataaatg
    46501 tgatgtgtga attgcctctt gtcatgaggt tatcgatttc tttactgagt ccttcacttg
    46561 ttaacatctt cccttgtatt tccagggtaa tgacgtaact gtcttgtttg attttagaca
    46621 tgattctgtc cgcttctttt tctttcacaa tctctatatc tttatcgctc atattatcgg
    46681 gtgctttttc atctgctact tcgatgagtt ctgtctttgt atatgcacct aagcgtttat
    46741 tatattcatc tacggcttgt ttccagtatt tctcttttag tttacctacc gttatgattg
    46801 ttatcttcat ttttatccac ctttattcat cttgttaaaa gttatccaca tgttattaac
    46861 ttatgcacag ttttctttat tattatatca acaattttaa ttttttgtat gttttctaaa
    46921 tattaagtcg tttattttta tacattttat tatgatttat ccacggattt atatacattg
    46981 tggataaaat ggtggataac tacctatatt attcacagtt tgtggacatt tgtgtataac
    47041 tgtgggtata tatgtgcaca aactaaaaag atatccccaa ctcaataatt ggggatatct
    47101 tttttaaatg tagtatatag gtgttgcttt ttctttatct gtatcacata aaatgacttc
    47161 tttatttgta tcgatatcat gttcgtttaa tacttgccca acgctcattc ttgctaaatc
    47221 tttcatgttg ttgtcttggc ttaagtgtga cagatagata cgtttcgtac tacctgttat
    47281 tacatcacac attgcatgtg ctgcatcttc gttagatacg tgacccatgt cgcttaatat
    47341 acgttgtttc gtcttccatg gatatttgcc cattcttaac atatccacat cgtgattact
    47401 ttcgaataca aaggcatcac ttccgtgtat catacctttc atgcgatctg atacgtagcc
    47461 tgtatctgta atcatcgtta actttttata gtcgttgtta aagatataga actgtgggtc
    47521 tattgcgtca tgtgatacgc taaatgattc gatatccata cctgccaaag tctttgtttc
    47581 atatggttcg aaatggaact tttgatctag aggtatgttt ttatctttag cttctatcat
    47641 ttgccatgtc ttcttgttcg aatagatagg tagtttatac tttcttgcga gtacacctaa
    47701 cccttttatg tgatcgatat gttcgtgggt tactaagata ccttctaagt cgctgatgtt
    47761 acggtcaatt tgttgaaaga gcccttctat tttctttcct gttaagccag catcgacaag
    47821 taggcttcct ttatctgatt ctatataagt ggcatttcct gtactgccac ttgcgagtac
    47881 gctcattgcg atcacaagtg ttcatctcct ttaattactg cttctcttac gattcttcta
    47941 agacggtaga ttctggttta atggcatcga tatacaatgt cttcgtttct gttttaccgt
    48001 ctttttcgga tttaatttta acttcccatg acggtacaag tacttgtccg cctatttctt
    48061 taacgacact gtagtagcct aaccttacag actctacttt atcacctttt ttaaggtaag
    48121 tgttgtaata caatgtctct aaagctgtct tagcatctgc tatcgtacgt ttattgttgt
    48181 tgtcgccatt acctggttta agtttgtcta aatacgtttg tgtatacgac ttagctttac
    48241 cattatccat atctatgacg atttgtcctt tgttgttgtt gagtatcggt aaaccttcat
    48301 agttttgttc atagacgact ttgtttttat ctgtgttatt ctttttatat tcataatctt
    48361 tacctttaaa agcatctttg ttaatgaagc tcttaaatga tgactgttta ctatctttat
    48421 ctaaatctgc atcaatatct ttattgattt tcgtgtcttt ttcacttaat gaataaacac
    48481 cttcaagctc atctgaatcg aaagatttac tactacctgt aatggcttgc atcttcttat
    48541 ctcgatattc tggtaactgc gggatgtcta tgccttcttt agcaaaatta acgtctgatt
    48601 gtgcgtttga ttcttgaacg atagaattat ttactttatt aaagtagaca acgaccaatc
    48661 ctatattaat gagaataaac acaatgatga agagtgactt agcatgtttc caatccatta
    48721 agacaaccct ccattctcgt accttttcca ttcaccgtca tatttcacat accatttcgg
    48781 tgtaaattca atcgtgtctt gtaagttatt aatttcgtct tttggtaatg ataaatcata
    48841 gccaattgct atattcgtaa ctttgttaaa atcaatcgaa ccattagaag ctaggctaaa
    48901 tctgacttct tctgatgaag gtaatttatc cgcttctttt ttagacggta cggctactcc
    48961 tgttgtaata agaccgcgat tgtattcatt aatcgtatct ctaccccaca ccgcttctat
    49021 tgaagataac ttatcatcat taaacactgg gtaattattt aagaacattt gatagtctat
    49081 tttaccagat ttttgatctg tactaaacag acggaattca tctgtataac ctgcatgttc
    49141 attaataaat ttaaatgaat ttgtaattga ttttgccata tctttttgac gattttcatc
    49201 ttctgataaa ttcgtataac gatatgtttg tttcgcttca ttcacggtag aaatccccgt
    49261 attgttgtta tacgtcgaaa cgttatgttc attactacgc gcaatcaccg aatccccgag
    49321 aattacgtca tttaattcag atacggatat tttgttagaa acgtaacggt aaatattcat
    49381 attatccgca ttctctggtg cataaatttg gtaaatttca ttcgtagtcg tctcatttgt
    49441 aatcatgcca gtataaggtt tcaaatctgg tgctgcttct ttattcacct tatcaaattg
    49501 cgtgctttta atattggtct gtagtttaac agctttttgc ttattctcac ttaaaagata
    49561 cacaacagct tctttcgttg atttcgtatc tacaagaatt cgatcaaaat taatattagg
    49621 ataatagttc atattcatgc ctaatacttg gtttaagtac atttcactcg ggatgctatc
    49681 agggaagtct aaaatcgtat atcgttcaga taaatcttca agttgaacga ctgactcact
    49741 gcttagaata tcaactttct tcacttcttt actcaacaat tggtcagtaa tcttcttgat
    49801 gtctttcacg ttagacgtcc ctttcacgtc cgtgccattt cgattaatca ttctaaacgg
    49861 cataatcaca ctatcaatag gcttactaat tttaggtcca atagaaggtg tttctgtatt
    49921 cacatctgtt tctaaatctg ttagttcagg tgtaaatgtc catacgcggt acgtcataaa
    49981 cacactgata agcacaagga ttatgaggat agcagattta atcagttctc tattacgcat
    50041 cccaatcacc aaactcatct tccatgactt cacatggcaa tgttatatag atggatgtac
    50101 cttgaccttc tttactgctc gcccatattc tacctttatg tgcttctacg atttctttag
    50161 tgatggctaa acctaaacct gtaccaccca ttttacgtgc tctcgcttta tctactctgt
    50221 agaaacgatc aaagatttta tctactttat tcactggaat accgatacca ttatctttaa
    50281 tttgtattgt cattcgatta
//
